Addgene plasmid #188625: pSC5-toxic3
Purpose: pSC5GGv2 with HindII Gene Insert
Depositing lab: Bogumil Karas. Depositing organization: University of Western Ontario. Publication: Superior Conjugative Plasmids Delivered by Bacteria to Diverse Fungi. Cochrane RR, Shrestha A, Severo de Almeida MM, Agyare-Tabbi M, Brumwell SL, Hamadache S, Meaney JS, Nucifora DP, Say HH, Sharma J, Soltysiak MPM, Tong C, Van Belois K, Walker EJL, Lachance MA, Gloor GB, Edgell DR, Shapiro RS, Karas BJ. Biodes Res. 2022 Aug 19;2022:9802168. doi: 10.34133/2022/9802168. eCollection 2022. PubMed 37850145.
Backbone
  Vector backbone: pTA-Mob 2.0
  Backbone size w/o insert (bp): 57000
  Modifications to backbone: Deletion: pTA-Mob 2.0 ΔIstA-TraB Insertion: +HindII Plasmid Size: 57346 bp
  Vector type: Bacterial Expression, Yeast Expression, Synthetic Biology ; Diatom Expression
  Selectable markers: HIS3 ; Nourseothricin
Growth in bacteria
  Bacterial resistance: Gentamicin, 10 μg/mL
  Growth temperature: 37°C
  Growth strain: EPI300 (Epicentre)
  Copy number: Low Copy
Gene/Insert
  Gene/Insert name: HindII
  Species: Hemophilus influenzae
  Insert size (bp): 3905
  Mutation: ACT1 intron insert
Terms and licenses: Academic/Nonprofit Terms; Industry Terms: Not Available to Industry
How to cite: pSC5-toxic3 was a gift from Bogumil Karas (Addgene plasmid # 188625 ; http://n2t.net/addgene:188625 ; RRID:Addgene_188625)
