[The description below was written by a language model from this plasmid's Addgene catalogue record and pLannotate feature annotations shown in this document.]
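Description:
pSC5-toxic3 is a large (about 57 kb), low-copy conjugative plasmid built on pTA-Mob 2.0, an IncP/RK2-type self-transmissible backbone. According to the record, it is pSC5GGv2 (pTA-Mob 2.0 carrying an IstA–TraB deletion) with an added HindII restriction endonuclease gene from Haemophilus influenzae. The feature table shows the conjugation machinery expected of such a plasmid: tra genes (traC, D, F, G, I, J, K, L, M, N), trbE, and two copies of the incP oriT with traJ. It also shows RK2 maintenance and regulatory functions, including trfA, korA/korB/korC, the kla and kle operons, parA/parB, and the parDE toxin–antitoxin addiction system. Replication in bacteria is attributed to a pBBR1 oriV with its Rep protein, and selection is by gentamicin through aacC1 driven by the class 1 integron Pc promoter. Short fragments of TcR, tetR, CmR and bla appear to be cloning remnants.

For eukaryotic recipients, the plasmid carries a yeast CEN6/ARS element and a HIS3 marker with its own promoter. Nourseothricin resistance is also present, annotated both as a nat1 gene and as a second streptothricin acetyltransferase gene. The payload sits between HIS3 and CEN/ARS: a URA3 promoter drives an endonuclease ORF, which the annotation tool labels hincIIR, an enzyme that cuts at GTYRAC. The catalogue states that the gene contains an ACT1 intron. Such an intron would be expected to block production of functional enzyme in the bacterial donor while allowing splicing and expression in yeast, although the intron itself is not annotated in the table. The name and the associated publication on bacterial delivery of conjugative plasmids to diverse fungi suggest use as a conjugation-delivered toxic gene for killing fungal recipients, though the record does not state this purpose explicitly. The vector type fields also list diatom expression.
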