Features (pLannotate 1.2.2; 49 found; start..end, strand, type, name):
    395..1057    +  CDS            pBBR1 Rep: replication protein for the broad-host-range plasmid pBBR1 from Bordetella bronchiseptica
   1118..1187    +  CDS            TcR (fragment): tetracycline efflux protein; tet; confers resistance to tetracycline
   1483..1569    -  CDS            MRM1 (fragment): MRM1_YEAST - Also known as PET56 From Saccharomyces cerevisiae (strain ATCC 204508 / S288c) (Baker's yeast).
   1619..1807    +  promoter       HIS3 promoter: S. cerevisiae HIS3
   1808..2470    +  CDS            HIS3: imidazoleglycerol-phosphate dehydratase, required for histidine biosynthesis; S. cerevisiae HIS3; yeast auxotrophic marker
   2608..2823    +  promoter       URA3 promoter: S. cerevisiae URA3
   2824..3906    +  CDS            hincIIR: T2C2_HAEIF - Experimental evidence at protein level: Swiss-Prot protein existence level 1. Recognizes the double-stranded sequence GTYRAC and cleaves after Y-3. From Haemophilus influenzae.
   4232..4740    +  misc_feature   CEN/ARS: S. cerevisiae CEN6 centromere fused to an autonomously replicating sequence
   4883..4992    +  oriT           oriT: incP origin of transfer
   5025..5396    +  CDS            traJ: oriT-recognizing protein; traJ
   6118..6687    +  CDS            NrsR: nourseothricin acetyltransferase; Streptomyces noursei nat1; confers resistance to nourseothricin
   8093..8212    -  CDS            tetR (fragment): TETR1_ECOLX - Experimental evidence at protein level: Swiss-Prot protein existence level 1. TetR is the repressor of the tetracycline resistance element; its N-terminal region forms a helix-turn-helix structure and binds DNA. Binding of tetracycline to TetR reduces the repressor affinity for the tetracycline resistance gene (tetA) promoter operator sites. From Escherichia coli.
   8232..9380    -  CDS            trfA: trans-acting replication protein that binds to and activates oriV
  10161..10247   +  CDS            trfB (fragment): KORA1_ECOLX - Also known as korA. Protein predicted: Swiss-Prot protein existence level 4. In conjunction with KorB, inhibits the transcription of kilA, trfA and korAB operons. In conjunction with KorC is responsible for the negative control of kilC and kilE operons. From Escherichia coli.
  12352..14787   +  CDS            trbE: TRBE_RHIRD - Protein inferred from homology: Swiss-Prot protein existence level 3. From Rhizobium radiobacter (Agrobacterium tumefaciens) (Agrobacterium radiobacter).
  25242..25898   -  CDS            parA: PARA4_ECOLX - Protein inferred from homology: Swiss-Prot protein existence level 3. Involved in plasmid partition. From Escherichia coli.
  25862..26704   -  CDS            parB: PARB4_ECOLX - Protein predicted: Swiss-Prot protein existence level 4. Involved in plasmid partition. From Escherichia coli.
  26833..27081   +  CDS            parD: PARD_ECOLX - Experimental evidence at protein level: Swiss-Prot protein existence level 1. Antitoxin component of a type II toxin-antitoxin (TA) system involved in plasmid partition. Inhibits the anti-DNA gyrase activity of toxin ParE; reverses and restores gyrase catalytic activity in vitro. The parDE operon alone is capable of stabilizing an RK2-derived minireplicon under defined growth conditions in several different Gram- negative bacteria. It does so by the post-segregational killing (PSK) of plasmid-free cells, also referred to as a plasmid addiction system. Binds its own promoter, autor
  27081..27389   +  CDS            parE: PARE_ECOLX - Experimental evidence at protein level: Swiss-Prot protein existence level 1. Toxin component of a type II toxin-antitoxin (TA) system involved in plasmid partition. Acts by inhibiting DNA gyrase, converting supercoiled plasmid DNA into a singly cleaved linear form in an ATP-dependent fashion. To do so it probably interacts with one of the gyrase subunits. Gyrase inhibition is prevented by antitoxin ParD, and is reversed in vitro by incubation with ParD. In cells that have lost the plasmid filamentation and growth inhibition occur; this is suppressed when ParD is supplied in trans
  28919..29488   +  CDS            sta: STA_STRLA - Experimental evidence at protein level: Swiss-Prot protein existence level 1. Involved in resistance to streptothricin, a broad-spectrum antibiotic produced by streptomycetes. Detoxifies streptothricin via acetylation of the beta amino group of the first beta-lysyl moiety of streptothricin. From Streptomyces lavendulae.
  30528..33710   -  CDS            traC: TRAC4_ECOLX - Experimental evidence at protein level: Swiss-Prot protein existence level 1. Required for autonomous replication in E.coli. Transferred into the recipient cell during bacterial conjugation. Catalyzes the synthesis of short oligoribonucleotide primers with CpA or pCpA at their 5'-termini on a single-stranded template DNA. From Escherichia coli.
  33720..33980   -  CDS            traD: TRAD4_ECOLX - Protein predicted: Swiss-Prot protein existence level 4. From Escherichia coli.
  36217..36747   -  CDS            traF: TRAF4_ECOLX - Protein inferred from homology: Swiss-Prot protein existence level 3. Required for donor-specific phage sensitivity. May be involved in pilus assembly. From Escherichia coli.
  36747..38651   -  CDS            traG: TRAG4_ECOLX - Experimental evidence at protein level: Swiss-Prot protein existence level 1. Required for conjugative transfer of plasmid RP4. Binds tightly and specifically to the relaxase TraI. Can also bind to DNA without sequence specificity. May form a pore-like structure that could serve as a channel for DNA transfer. From Escherichia coli.
  38651..40843   -  CDS            traI: TRAI6_ECOLX - Experimental evidence at protein level: Swiss-Prot protein existence level 1. The initiation process of transfer DNA synthesis requires the interaction of at least three plasmid-specific components (TraH, I, and J) at the transfer origin resulting in the assembly of a specialised nucleoprotein complex - the relaxosome. Site- and strand-specific cleavage at the transfer origin is dependent on TraI and TraJ. From Escherichia coli.
  40881..41252   -  CDS            traJ: oriT-recognizing protein; traJ
  41285..41394   -  oriT           oriT: incP origin of transfer
  41620..42021   +  CDS            traK: TRAK4_ECOLX - Experimental evidence at protein level: Swiss-Prot protein existence level 1. From Escherichia coli.
  42024..42746   +  CDS            traL: TRAL4_ECOLX - Experimental evidence at protein level: Swiss-Prot protein existence level 1. From Escherichia coli.
  42746..43180   +  CDS            traM: TRAM4_ECOLX - Experimental evidence at protein level: Swiss-Prot protein existence level 1. From Escherichia coli.
  43239..44582   -  CDS            traN: TRAN4_ECOLX - Protein predicted: Swiss-Prot protein existence level 4. From Escherichia coli.
  47342..48415   -  CDS            korB: KORB2_ECOLX - Experimental evidence at protein level: Swiss-Prot protein existence level 1. In conjunction with KorA, inhibits the transcription of the kilA, trfA and korAB operons. Is also involved in the negative control of the kilB operon. From Escherichia coli.
  49191..49493   -  CDS            trfB: KORA2_ECOLX - Also known as korA. Experimental evidence at protein level: Swiss-Prot protein existence level 1. In conjunction with KorB, inhibits the transcription of kilA, trfA and korAB operons. In conjunction with KorC is responsible for the negative control of kilC and kilE operons. From Escherichia coli.
  49670..50620   -  CDS            klaC: KLAC_ECOLX - Also known as telB. Protein predicted: Swiss-Prot protein existence level 4. Belongs to the kla operon, which is associated with cryptic tellurite resistance, and IncW plasmid fertility inhibition. From Escherichia coli.
  50620..51753   -  CDS            klaB: KLAB_ECOLX - Also known as telA. Protein inferred from homology: Swiss-Prot protein existence level 3. Belongs to the kla operon, which is associated with cryptic tellurite resistance, and IncW plasmid fertility inhibition. From Escherichia coli.
  51774..52544   -  CDS            klaA: KLAA_ECOLX - Also known as kilA. Protein predicted: Swiss-Prot protein existence level 4. Belongs to the kla operon, which is associated with cryptic tellurite resistance, and IncW plasmid fertility inhibition. From Escherichia coli.
  52670..52981   -  CDS            kleF: KLEF2_ECOLX - Also known as kcrB4. Protein predicted: Swiss-Prot protein existence level 4. From Escherichia coli.
  53012..53332   -  CDS            kleE: KLEE2_ECOLX - Also known as kcrB3. Protein predicted: Swiss-Prot protein existence level 4. From Escherichia coli.
  53447..53641   -  CDS            kleD: KLED2_ECOLX - Also known as kcrB2. Protein predicted: Swiss-Prot protein existence level 4. From Escherichia coli.
  53681..53908   -  CDS            kleC: KLEC2_ECOLX - Also known as kcrB1. Protein predicted: Swiss-Prot protein existence level 4. From Escherichia coli.
  54064..54276   -  CDS            kleB: KLEB2_ECOLX - Also known as kcrA2. Protein predicted: Swiss-Prot protein existence level 4. From Escherichia coli.
  54328..54558   -  CDS            kleA: KLEA2_ECOLX - Also known as kcrA1. Protein predicted: Swiss-Prot protein existence level 4. From Escherichia coli.
  54787..55041   -  CDS            korC: KORC2_ECOLX - Protein predicted: Swiss-Prot protein existence level 4. Acts with KorA as corepressor in the control of the kilC and kilE operons. From Escherichia coli.
  55067..55768   -  CDS            klcB (fragment): KLCB2_ECOLX - Experimental evidence at transcript level: Swiss-Prot protein existence level 2. From Escherichia coli.
  55891..56139   -  CDS            bla(M) (fragment): β-lactamase lacking the signal sequence; bla(M); allows cytosolic expression of β-lactamase
  56213..56746   -  CDS            GmR: gentamycin acetyltransferase; aacC1; confers resistance to gentamycin
  56935..56963   -  promoter       Pc promoter: intI1 (promoter lies within the coding sequence); class 1 integron promoter
  57001..57094   +  CDS            CmR (fragment): chloramphenicol acetyltransferase; cat; confers resistance to chloramphenicol
  57106..394     +  rep_origin     pBBR1 oriV (fragment) (across the origin): replication origin of the broad-host-range plasmid pBBR1 from Bordetella bronchiseptica; requires the pBBR1 Rep protein for replication
>Addgene plasmid #188625 | pSC5-toxic3 | addgene full sequence | sequence record 394652 | Addgene NGS Result
CGGCGAGTGCGGGGGTTCCAAGGGGGCAGCGCCACCTTGGGCAAGGCCGAAGGCCGCGCAGTCGATCAAC
AAGCCCCGGAGGGGCCACTTTTTGCCGGAGGGGGAGCCGCGCCGAAGGCGTGGGGGAACCCCGCAGGGGT
GCCCTTCTTTGGGCACCAAAGAACTAGATATAGGGCGAAATGCGAAAGACTTAAAAATCAACAACTTAAA
AAAGGGGGGTACGCAACAGCTCATTGCGGCACCCCCCGCAATAGCTCATTGCGTAGGTTAAAGAAAATCT
GTAATTGACTGCCACTTTTACGCAACGCATAATTGTTGTCGCGCTGCCGAAAAGTTGCAGCTGATTGCGC
ATGGTGCCGCAACCGTGCGGCACCCCTACCGCATGGAGATAAGCATGGCCACGCAGTCCAGAGAAATCGG
CATTCAAGCCAAGAACAAGCCCGGTCACTGGGTGCAAACGGAACGCAAAGCGCATGAGGCGTGGGCCGGG
CTTATTGCGAGGAAACCCACGGCGGCAATGCTGCTGCATCACCTCGTGGCGCAGATGGGCCACCAGAACG
CCGTGGTGGTCAGCCAGAAGACACTTTCCAAGCTCATCGGACGTTCTTTGCGGACGGTCCAATACGCAGT
CAAGGACTTGGTGGCCGAGCGCTGGATCTCCGTCGTGAAGCTCAACGGCCCCGGCACCGTGTCGGCCTAC
GTGGTCAATGACCGCGTGGCGTGGGGCCAGCCCCGCGACCAGTTGCGCCTGTCGGTGTTCAGTGCCGCCG
TGGTGGTTGATCACGACGACCAGGACGAATCGCTGTTGGGGCATGGCGACCTGCGCCGCATCCCGACCCT
GTATCCGGGCGAGCAGCAACTACCGACCGGCCCCGGCGAGGAGCCGCCCAGCCAGCCCGGCATTCCGGGC
ATGGAACCAGACCTGCCAGCCTTGACCGAAACGGAGGAATGGGAACGGCGCGGGCAGCAGCGCCTGCCGA
TGCCCGATGAGCCGTGTTTTCTGGACGATGGCGAGCCGTTGGAGCCGCCGACACGGGTCACGCTGCCGCG
CCGGTAGCACTTGGGTTGCGCAGCAACCCGTAAGTGCGCTGTTCCAGACTATCGGCTGTAGCCGCCTCGC
CGCCCTATACCTTGTCTGCCTCCCCGCGTTGCGTCGCGGTGCATGGAGCCGGGCCACCTCGACCTGAATG
GAAGCCGGCGGCACCTCGCTAACGGATTCACCGTTTTTATCAGGCTCTGGGAGGCAGAATAAATGATCAT
ATCGTCAATTATTACCTCCACGGGGAGAGCCTGAGCAAACTGGCCTCAGGCATTTGAGAAGCACACGGTC
ACACTGCTTCCGGTAGTCAATAAACCGGTAAACCAGCAATAGACATAAGCGGCTATTTAACGACCCTGCC
CTGAACCGACGACCGGGTCGAATTTGCTTTCGAATTTCTGCCATTCATCCGCTTATTATCACTTATTCAG
GCGTAGCACCAGGCGTTTAACTTAATTAATAAGAGCTTGGTGAGCGCTAGGAGTCACTGCCAGGTATCGT
TTGAACACGGCATTAGTCAGGGAAGTCATAACACAGTCCTTTCCCGCAATTTTCTTTTTCTATTACTCTT
GGCCTCCTCTAGTACACTCTATATTTTTTTATGCCTCGGTAATGATTTTCATTTTTTTTTTTTCCACCTA
GCGGATGACTCTTTTTTTTTCTTAGCGATTGGCATTATCACATAATGAATTATACATTATATAAAGTAAT
GTGATTTCTTCGAAGAATATACTAAAAAATGAGCAGGCAAGATAAACGAAGGCAAAGATGACAGAGCAGA
AAGCCCTAGTAAAGCGTATTACAAATGAAACCAAGATTCAGATTGCGATCTCTTTAAAGGGTGGTCCCCT
AGCGATAGAGCACTCGATCTTCCCAGAAAAAGAGGCAGAAGCAGTAGCAGAACAGGCCACACAATCGCAA
GTGATTAACGTCCACACAGGTATAGGGTTTCTGGACCATATGATACATGCTCTGGCCAAGCATTCCGGCT
GGTCGCTAATCGTTGAGTGCATTGGTGACTTACACATAGACGACCATCACACCACTGAAGACTGCGGGAT
TGCTCTCGGTCAAGCTTTTAAAGAGGCCCTAGGGGCCGTGCGTGGAGTAAAAAGGTTTGGATCAGGATTT
GCGCCTTTGGATGAGGCACTTTCCAGAGCGGTGGTAGATCTTTCGAACAGGCCGTACGCAGTTGTCGAAC
TTGGTTTGCAAAGGGAGAAAGTAGGAGATCTCTCTTGCGAGATGATCCCGCATTTTCTTGAAAGCTTTGC
AGAGGCTAGCAGAATTACCCTCCACGTTGATTGTCTGCGAGGCAAGAATGATCATCACCGTAGTGAGAGT
GCGTTCAAGGCTCTTGCGGTTGCCATAAGAGAAGCCACCTCGCCCAATGGTACCAACGATGTTCCCTCCA
CCAAAGGTGTTCTTATGTAGTGACACCGATTATTTAAAGCTGCAGCATACGATATATATACATGTGTATA
TATGTAAGGCGCGCCCTTGGCAGAACATATCCATCGCGTCCGCCATCTCCAGCAGCCGCACGCGGCGCAT
CGGGGGGGGGGGGGGGTTTCAATTCATCATTTTTTTTTTATTCTTTTTTTTGATTTCGGTTTCCTTGAAA
TTTTTTTGATTCGGTAATCTCCGAACAGAAGGAAGAACGAAGGAAGGAGCACAGACTTAGATTGGTATAT
ATACGCATATGTAGTGTTGAAGAAACATGAAATTGCCCAGTATTCTTAACCCAACTGCACAGAACAAAAA
CCTGCAGGAAACGAAGATAAATCATGAGTTTCATAAAACCTATTTATCAGGATATTAATTCAATATTAAT
CGGGCAAAAAGTGAAACGTCCTAAATCAGGTACTCTGTCAGGTCATGCTGCAGGGGAACCATTTGAAAAA
TTAGTATATAAGTTTTTGAAAGAAAACCTGTCAGATTTAACATTTAAGCAATATGAATATCTTAATGATT
TATTTATGAAGAAGCCTGCGATAATTGGACATGAAGCTAGATATAAATTATTTAATTCTCCAACATTGCT
TTTTTTGTTAAGTAGAGGTAAAGCTGCAACTGAAAATTGGAGCATAGAAAATTTATTTGAGGAGAAACAA
AATGATACTGCAGATATTTTATTAGTAAAGGATCAGTTCTATGAATTGTTAGATGTCAAAACAAGAAATA
TTAGTAAATCAGCTCAAGCACCCAATATTATTTCAGCAGTATGTTCTAGCGCTTGCACCATCCCATTTAA
CTGTAAGAAGAATTGCACGGTCCCAATTGCTCGAGAGATTTCTCTTTTACCTTTTTTTACTATTTTTCAC
TCTCCCATAACCTCCTATATTGACTGATCTGTAATAACCACGATATTATTGGAATAAATAGGGGCTTGAA
ATTTGGAAAAAAAAAAAAAACTGAAATATTTTCGTGATAAGTGATAGTGATATTCTTCTTTTATTTGCTA
CTGTTACTAAGTCTCATGTACTAACATCGATTGCTTCATTCTTTTTGTTGCTATATTATATGTTTAGTAT
AAATTAGCTCAGACGTGTGCAAAAATGATTGATAATAAAGAATTTGATTTATTTGATATTAATTATTTAG
AAGTAGACTGGGAACTTAATGGTGAAGATCTAGTTTGTGTATCTACTTCTTTTGCTGAACTATTTAAATC
TGAACCTAGTGAACTATATATTAACTGGGCTGCAGCTATGCAAATTCAGTTTCATGTAAGAGATTTAGAT
CAGGGGTTTAATGGAACTAGAGAAGAATGGGCAAAATCTTATCTAAAACATTTTGTTACTCAAGCAGAGC
AAAGAGCCATATCTATGATAGATAAGTTTGTTAAGCCATTTAAGAAATATATACTTTAGAAAACTGTATT
ATAAGTAAATGCATGTATACTAAACTCACAAATTAGAGCTTCAATTTAATTATATCAGTTATTACCCGGC
CGGGAATCTCGGTCGTAATGATTTTTATAATGACGAAAAAAAAAAAAATTGGAAAGAAAACCCCCCCCCC
CGCAGCGTTGGGTCCTGGCCACGGGTGCGCATGATCGTGCTCCTGTCGTTGAGGCGCGCCTGCTGTATAC
CTATGAATGTCAGTAAGTATGTATACGAACAGTATGATACTGAAGATGACAAGGTAATGCATCATTCTAT
ACGTGTCATTCTGAACGAGGCGCGCTTTCCTATCACGTGCTATAAAAATAATTATAATTTAAATTTTTTA
ATATAAATATATAAATTAAAAATAGAAAGTAAAAAAAGAAATTAAAGAAAAAATAGTTTTTGTTTTCCGA
AGATGTAAATCTAGAGACTCTAGGGGGATCGCCAACAAATACTACCTTTTATCTTGCTCTTCCTGCTCTC
AGGTATTAATGCCGAATTGTTTCATCTTGTCTGTGTAGAAGACCACACACGAAAATCCTGTGATTTTACA
TTTTACTTATCGTTAATCGAATGTATATCTATTTAATCTGCTTTTCTTGTCTAATAAATATATATGTAAA
GTACGCTTTTTGTTGAAATTTTTTAAACCTTTGTTTATTTTTTTTTCTTCATTCCGTAACTCTTCTACCT
TCTTTATTTACTTTCTAAAATCCAAATACAAAACATAAAAATAAATAAACACAGAGTAAATTCCCAAATT
ATTCCATCATTAAAAGATACGAGGCGCGTGTAAGTTACAGGCAAGCGATCCACTAGTATCTTCCGCTGCA
TAACCCTGCTTCGGGGTCATTATAGCGATTTTTTCGGTATATCCATCCTTTTTCGCACGATATACAGGAT
TTTGCCAAAGGGTTCGTGTAGACTTTCCTTGGTGTATCCAACGGCGTCAGCCGGGCAGGATAGGTGAAGT
AGGCCCACCCGCGAGCGGGTGTTCCTTCTTCACTGTCCCTTATTCGCACCTGGCGGTGCTCAACGGGAAT
CCTGCTCTGCGAGGCTGGCCGGCTACCGCCGGCGTAACAGATGAGGGCAAGCGGATGGCTGATGAAACCA
AGCCAACCAGGAAGGGCAGCCCACCTATCAAGGTGTACTGCCTTCCAGACGAACGAAGAGCGATTGAGGA
AAAGGCGGCGGCGGCCGGCATGAGCCTGTCGGCCTACCTGCTGGCCGTCGGCCAGGGCTACAAAATCACG
GGCGTCGTGGACTATGAGCACGTCCGCGAGCTGGCCCGCATCAATGGCGACCTGGGCCGCCTGGGCGGCC
TGCTGAAACTCTGGCTCACCGACGACCCGCGCACGGCGCGGTTCGGTGATGCCACGATCCTCGCCCTGCT
GGCGAAGATCGAAGAGAAGCAGGACGAGCTTGGCAAGGTCATGATGGGCGTGGTCCGCCCGAGGGCAGAG
CCATGACTTTTTTAGCCGCTAAAACGGCCGGGGGGTGCGCGTGATTGCCAAGCACGTCCCCATGCGCTCC
ATCAAGAAGAGGCACTTCGAGCTGTAAGTACATCACCGACGAGCAAGGCAAGACGATCGAGCTCACTAGC
TTGATTGGGATATCTCGCTCGTGCTTGTCGCGTGCTATGTCTTTTAGGGTACTTTGAACCTACGTTCGTA
CTTGTATAATATGATCATCGTATTATCGTTTTTCATCCGTCCAGCGCAAAATGCATTAGCAGCTAGTCCT
AGCGTGCGGAGCTACCTGGACAGGTGCATGACGGATGCGTGTCCTTCAGTGACTTTCTAATTAACAGTAA
CTTCTTTACTTATGTTTCAGTTTGTAAGAAGCGGGATTCGCTAGTCGGTTGACATCTGATTGGACTGCGT
CGGCACATGAAAACTACATTGTGAAATCTGCTAAAACTCCGGGTATCTCTGACACAAAACGATTCGGCTT
CGCAATTTCAACATTACGGTCAAGGCTAACGTATCTTTCTCGGTCAACTTCAGATTATGCCGATTAAATT
GTCGTAGCTTTCAAGGCGTTTTGAGTACTGCGGCAGTTGTTGAACCTGCAAGGAGAAGATCTCGACAACA
GAATAAAGCGAAAAATGCTAATAATGCACTAACACTCAGGCCTCCCTCATAATCTCTGTTTGAGTTTACC
AACAACACATATATACATTTCGACAAAATGACCACTCTTGACGACACGGCTTACCGGTACCGCACCAGTG
TCCCGGGGGACGCCGAGGCCATCGAGGCACTGGATGGGTCCTTCACCACCGACACCGTCTTCCGCGTCAC
CGCCACCGGGGACGGCTTCACCCTGCGGGAGGTGCCGGTGGACCCGCCCCTGACCAAGGTGTTCCCCGAC
GACGAATCGGACGACGAATCGGACGACGGGGAGGACGGCGACCCGGACTCCCGGACGTTCGTCGCGTACG
GGGACGACGGCGACCTGGCGGGCTTCGTGGTCGTCTCGTACTCCGGCTGGAACCGCCGGCTGACCGTCGA
GGACATCGAGGTCGCCCCGGAGCACCGGGGGCACGGGGTCGGGCGCGCGTTGATGGGGCTCGCGACGGAG
TTCGCCCGCGAGCGGGGCGCCGGGCACCTCTGGCTGGAGGTCACCAACGTCAACGCACCGGCGATCCACG
CGTACCGGCGGATGGGGTTCACCCTCTGCGGCCTGGACACCGCCCTGTACGACGGCACCGCCTCGGACGG
CGAGCAGGCGCTCTACATGAGCATGCCCTGCCCCTGATTTTGTTACATTTACTGACTTCAAGGAGTCGAG
GAATCGATACTGCCGTCGTTTCCAGGATCCGAGGTTTCATAAACTCTGTTAACGTTATAGAAACAGACTT
ACCTCTCCTACGCCATTCACGTAATATTCGCAATATGCTATTCTTCCTCTGAAGACCAGGTTTATGTGCT
GCCTGAAACTATTTCAATAAGTCAGCTGCACTTGCACAGGGTTTCACAAGGAAAGCGTGTCTTTTTTTCC
AACGTAGGCGTCGCTTTCGTCTGACTCTTACTCTTACATTCACAGCCAATACTTACAATTAGTAAAAAAC
CTGTGCTCGAGAGTGAAAACTCTAGGAGTGCGGTTGGAACGTTGGCCCAGCCAGATACTCCCGATCACGA
GCAGGACGCCGATGATTTGAAGCGCACTCAGCGTCTGATCCAAGAACAACCATCCTAGCAACACGGCGGT
CCCCGGGCTGAGAAAGCCCAGTAAGGAAACAACTGTAGGTTCGAGTCGCGAGATCCCCCGGAACCAAAGG
AAGTAGGTTAAACCCGCTCCGATCAGGCCGAGCCACGCCAGGCCGAGAACATTGGTTCCTGTAGGCATCG
GGATTGGCGGATCAAACACTAAAGCTACTGGAACGAGCAGAAGTCCTCCGGCCGCCAGTTGCCAGGCGGT
AAAGGTGAGCAGAGGCACGGGAGGTTGCCACTTGCGGGTCAGCACGGTTCCGAACGCCATGGAAACCGCC
CCCGCCAGGCCCGCTGCGACGCCGACAGGATCTAGCGCTGCGTTTGGTGTCAACACCAACAGCGCCACGC
CCGCAGTTCCGCAAATAGCCCCCAGGACCGCCATCAATCGTATCGGGCTACCTAGCAGAGCGGCAGAGAT
AAACACGACCATCAGCGGCTGCACAGCGCCTATCGTCGCCGCGACCCCGCCCGGCAGGCGGTAGACCGAA
ATAAACAACAAGCTCCAGAATAGCGAAATATTAAGTGCGCCGAGGATGAAGATGCGCATCCACCAGATTC
CCGTTGGAATCTGTCGGACGATCATCACGAGCAATAAACCCGCCGGCAACGCCCGCAGCAGCATACCGGC
GACCCCTCGGCCTCGCTGTTCGGGCTCCACGAAAACGCCGGACAGATGCGCCTTGTGAGCGTCCTTGGGG
CCGTCCTCCTGTTTGAAGACCGACAGCCCAATGATCTCGCCGTCGATGTAGGCGCCGAACGCCACGGCAT
CTCGCAACCGTTCAGCGAACGCCTCCATGGGCTTTTTCTCCTCGTGCTCGTAAACGGACCCGAACATCTC
TGGAGCTTTCTTCAGGGCCGACAATCGGATCTCGCGGAAATCCTGCACGTCGGCCGCTCCAAGCCGTCGA
ATCTGAGCCTTAATCACAATTGTCAATTTTAATCCTCTGTTTATCGGCAGTTCGTAGAGCGCGCCGTGCG
TCCCGAGCGATACTGAGCGAAGCAAGTGCGTCGAGCAGTGCCCGCTTGTTCCTGAAATGCCAGTAAAGCG
CTGGCTGCTGAACCCCCAGCCGGAACTGACCCCACAAGGCCCTAGCGTTTGCAATGCACCAGGTCATCAT
TGACCCAGGCGTGTTCCACCAGGCCGCTGCCTCGCAACTCTTCGCAGGCTTCGCCGACCTGCTCGCGCCA
CTTCTTCACGCGGGTGGAATCCGATCCGCACATGAGGCGGAAGGTTTCCAGCTTGAGCGGGTACGGCTCC
CGGTGCGAGCTGAAATAGTCGAACATCCGTCGGGCCGTCGGCGACAGCTTGCGGTACTTCTCCCATATGA
ATTTCGTGTAGTGGTCGCCAGCAAACAGCACGACGATTTCCTCGTCGATCAGGACCTGGCAACGGGACGT
TTTCTTGCCACGGTCCAGGACGCGGAAGCGGTGCAGCAGCGACACCGATTCCAGGTGCCCAACGCGGTCG
GACGTGAAGCCCATCGCCGTCGCCTGTAGGCGCGACAGGCATTCCTCGGCCTTCGTGTAATACCGGCCAT
TGATCGACCAGCCCAGGTCCTGGCAAAGCTCGTAGAACGTGAAGGTGATCGGCTCGCCGATAGGGGTGCG
CTTCGCGTACTCCAACACCTGCTGCCACACCAGTTCGTCATCGTCGGCCCGCAGCTCGACGCCGGTGTAG
GTGATCTTCACGTCCTTGTTGACGTGGAAAATGACCTTGTTTTGCAGCGCCTCGCGCGGGATTTTCTTGT
TGCGCGTGGTGAACAGGGCAGAGCGGGCCGTGTCGTTTGGCATCGCTCGCATCGTGTCCGGCCACGGCGC
AATATCGAACAAGGAAAGCTGCATTTCCTTGATCTGCTGCTTCGTGTGTTTCAGCAACGCGGCCTGCTTG
GCCTCGCTGACCTGTTTTGCCAGGTCCTCGCCGGCGGTTTTTCGCTTCTTGGTCGTCATAGTTCCTCGCG
TGTCGATGGTCATCGACTTCGCCAAACCTGCCGCCTCCTGTTCGAGACGACGCGAACGCTCCACGGCGGC
CGATGGCGCGGGCAGGGCAGGGGGAGCCAGTTGCACGCTGTCGCGCTCGATCTTGGCCGTAGCTTGCTGG
ACCATCGAGCCGACGGACTGGAAGGTTTCGCGGGGCGCACGCATGACGGTGCGGCTTGCGATGGTTTCGG
CATCCTCGGCGGAAAACCCCGCGTCGATCAGTTCTTGCCTGTATGCCTTCCGGTCAAACGTCCGATTCAT
TCACCCTCCTTGCGGGATTGCCCCGACTCACGCCGGGGCAATGTGCCCTTATTCCTGATTTGACCCGCCT
GGTGCCTTGGTGTCCAGATAATCCACCTTATCGGCAATGAAGTCGGTCCCGTAGACCGTCTGGCCGTCCT
TCTCGTACTTGGTATTCCGAATCTTGCCCTGCACGAATACCAGCGACCCCTTGCCCAAATACTTGCCGTG
GGCCTCGGCCTGAGAGCCAAAACACTTGATGCGGAAGAAGTCGGTGCGCTCCTGCTTGTCGCCGGCATCG
TTGCGCCACTCTTCATTAACCGCTATATCGAAAATTGCTTGCGGCTTGTTAGAATTGCCATGACGTACCT
CGGTGTCACGGGTAAGATTACCGATAAACTGGAACTGATTATGGCTCATATCGAAAGTCTCCTTGAGAAA
GGAGACTCTAGTTTAGCTAAACATTGGTTCCGCTGTCAAGAACTTTAGCGGCTAAAATTTTGCGGGCCGC
GACCAAAGGTGCGAGGGGCGGCTTCCGCTGTGTACAACCAGATATTTTTCACCAACATCCTTCGTCTGCT
CGATGAGCGGGGCATGACGAAACATGAGCTGTCGGAGAGGGCAGGGGTTTCAATTTCGTTTTTATCAGAC
TTAACCAACGGTAAGGCCAACCCCTCGTTGAAGGTGATGGAGGCCATTGCCGACGCCCTGGAAACTCCCC
TACCTCTTCTCCTGGAGTCCACCGACCTTGACCGCGAGGCACTCGCGGAGATTGCGGGTCATCCTTTCAA
GAGCAGCGTGCCGCCCGGATACGAACGCATCAGTGTGGTTTTGCCGTCACATAAGGCGTTTATCGTAAAG
AAATGGGGCGACGACACCCGAAAAAAGCTGCGTGGAAGGCTCTGACGCCAAGGGTTAGGGCTTGCACTTC
CTTCTTTAGCCGCTAAAACGGCCCCTTCTCTGCGGGCCGTCGGCTCGCGCATCATATCGACATCCTCAAC
GGAAGCCGTGCCGCGAATGGCATCGGGCGGGTGCGCTTTGACAGTTGTTTTCTATCAGAACCCCTACGTC
GTGCGGTTCGATTAGCTGTTTGTCTTGCAGGCTAAACACTTTCGGTATATCGTTTGCCTGTGCGATAATG
TTGCTAATGATTTGTTGCGTAGGGGTTACTGAAAAGTGAGCGGGAAAGAAGAGTTTCAGACCATCAAGGA
GCGGGCCAAGCGCAAGCTGGAACGCGACATGGGTGCGGACCTGTTGGCCGCGCTCAACGACCCGAAAACC
GTTGAAGTCATGCTCAACGCGGACGGCAAGGTGTGGCACGAACGCCTTGGCGAGCCGATGCGGTACATCT
GCGACATGCGGCCCAGCCAGTCGCAGGCGATTATAGAAACGGTGGCCGGATTCCACGGCAAAGAGGTCAC
GCGGCATTCGCCCATCCTGGAAGGCGAGTTCCCCTTGGATGGCAGCCGCTTTGCCGGCCAATTGCCGCCG
GTCGTGGCCGCGCCAACCTTTGCGATCCGCAAGCGCGCGGTCGCCATCTTCACGCTGGAACAGTACGTCG
AGGCGGGCATCATGACCCGCGAGCAATACGAGGTCATTAAAAGCGCCGTCGCGGCGCATCGAAACATCCT
CGTCATTGGCGGTACTGGCTCGGGCAAGACCACGCTCGTCAACGCGATCATCAATGAAATGGTCGCCTTC
AACCCGTCTGAGCGCGTCGTCATCATCGAGGACACCGGCGAAATCCAGTGCGCCGCAGAGAACGCCGTCC
AATACCACACCAGCATCGACGTCTCGATGACGCTGCTGCTCAAGACAACGCTGCGTATGCGCCCCGACCG
CATCCTGGTCGGTGAGGTACGTGGCCCCGAAGCCCTTGATCTGTTGATGGCCTGGAACACCGGGCATGAA
GGAGGTGCCGCCACCCTGCACGCAAACAACCCCAAAGCGGGCCTGAGCCGGCTCGCCATGCTTATCAGCA
TGCACCCGGATTCACCGAAACCCATTGAGCCGCTGATTGGCGAGGCGGTTCATGTGGTCGTCCATATCGC
CAGGACCCCTAGCGGCCGTCGAGTGCAAGAAATTCTCGAAGTTCTTGGTTACGAGAACGGCCAGTACATC
ACCAAAACCCTGTAAGGAGTATTTCCAATGACAACGGCTGTTCCGTTCCGTCTGACCATGAATCGCGGCA
TTTTGTTCTACCTTGCCGTGTTCTTCGTTCTCGCTCTCGCGTTATCCGCGCATCCGGCGATGGCC
[234 nt withheld, positions 11616-11849]
GCCGAAATCGCGGCCCTCGGCAACGGGGCGCTGCACCAGGTGCAAGTCGCGGCGGCGGATGCCGTGCGTG
CGGTAGCGGCTGGACGGCTCGCCTAATCATGGCTCTGCGCACGATCCCCATCCGTCGCGCAGGCAACCGA
GAAAACCTGTTCATGGGTGGTGATCGTGAACTGGTGATGTTCTCGGGCCTGATGGCGTTTGCGCTGATTT
TCAGCGCCCAAGAGCTGCGGGCCACCGTGGTCGGTCTGATCCTGTGGTTCGGGGCGCTCTATGCGTTCCG
AATCATGGCGAAGGCCGATCCGAAGATGCGGTTCGTGTACCTGCGTCACCGCCGGTACAAGCCGTATTAC
CCGGCCCGCTCGACCCCGTTCCGCGAGAACACCAATAGCCAAGGGAAGCAATACCGATGATCCAAGCAAT
TGCGATTGCAATCGCGGGCCTCGGCGCGCTTCTGTTGTTCATCCTCTTTGCCCGCATCCGCGCGGTCGAT
GCCGAACTGAAACTGAAAAAGCATCGTTCCAAGGACGCCGGCCTGGCCGATCTGCTCAACTACGCCGCTG
TCGTCGATGACGGCGTAATCGTGGGCAAGAACGGCAGCTTTATGGCTGCCTGGCTGTACGAGGGCGATGA
CAACGCAAGCAGCACCGACCAGCAGCGCGAAGTAGTGTCCGCCCGCATCAACCAGGCCCTCGCGGGCCTG
GGAAGTGGGTGGATGATCCATGTGGACGCCGTGCGGCGTCCTGCTCCGAACTACGCGGAGCGGGGCCTGT
CGGCGTTCCCTGACCGTCTGACGGCAGCGATTGAAGAAGAGCGCCGGCGGCATTTCGAGAGCCTGGGAAC
GATGTACGAGGGCTATTTCGTCCTCACCTTGACCTGGTTCCCGCCGCTGCTCGCCCAGCGCAAGTTCGTC
GAGCTGATGTTTGACGACGACGCGACCGCACCGGATCGCAAGGCGCGCACGCGGGGCCTCATCGACCAAT
TCAAGCGTGACGTGCGCAGCATCGAGTCGCGCCTGTCGTCGGCCGTGTCGCTCACTCGCTTGAAGGGGCA
CAAGATCGTCAACGAGGACGGCACGACCGTCACGCATGACGACTTCCTGCGCTGGCTGCAATTCTGCGTG
ACGGGCCTGCACCATCCGGTGCAGCTCCCCAGCAACCCGATGTACCTGGACGCCCTGGTCGGCGGACAGG
AAATGTGGGGCGGGGTAGTGCCCAAGGTCGGCCGCAAGTTCGTCCAGGTGGTCGCTCTCGAAGGCTTCCC
CTTGGAGTCCTATCCCGGCATCCTGACGGCGCTCGGCGAGCTGCCCTGCGAGTATCGGTGGTCGAGCCGG
TTCATCTTCATGGACCAGCACGAAGCCGTGAAGCACCTCGACAAGTTCCGCAAGAAGTGGCGGCAGAAGA
TTCGCGGCTTCTTCGACCAGGTGTTCAACACGAACACCGGCCCGGTCGATCAGGACGCGCTTTCGATGGT
GGCCGATGCTGAGGCGGCCATTGCCGAAGTCAACAGCGGCATCGTGGCCGTGGGCTACTACACCAGCGTC
GTCGTGCTGATGGATGAGGACCGCACGCGCCTGGAAGCTGCGGCCCGCGATGTTGAAAAGGCCGTCAACC
GGTTGGGCTTTGCCGCGCGCATCGAGTCCATCAACACCCTGGACGCCTTCCTTGGTAGTTTGCCGGGCCA
CGGCGTGGAAAACGTCCGCCGGCCGCTCATCAACACGATGAACCTGGCCGACCTGCTGCCGACCAGCACC
ATCTGGACCGGCAACGCGAACGCGCCATGCCCGATGTACCCGCCGCTGTCGCCGGCGCTCATGCACTGCG
TCACGCAAGGATCAACGCCGTTCCGGCTGAACCTGCACGTGCGCGACCTCGGCCACACCTTTATGTTCGG
GCCGACCGGCGCAGGTAAATCGACGCACCTGGCGATCCTCGCCGCGCAGCTCCGTCGCTATGCCGGCATG
TCGATCTTCGCCTTTGACAAGGGCATGTCGATGTACCCGCTGGCCGCCGGCATCCGTGCGGCCACGAAGG
GCACCAGCGGCCTGCACTTCACCGTGGCGGCCGACGACGAACGCCTGGCGTTCTGCCCGTTGCAGTTCCT
GAGCACCAAGGGCGACCGTGCTTGGGCGATGGAGTGGATCGACACCATCCTGGCGTTGAACGGCGTCGAA
ACGACCCCGGCCCAGCGCAACGAAATCGGCAACGCGATCATGAGCATGCACGCCAGCGGCGCGCGCACGC
TCTCCGAGTTCAGCGTGACGATTCAGGATGAGGCGATCCGCGAGGCGATCCGCCAGTACACCGTCGATGG
CGCAATGGGCCATCTGCTCGACGCCGAAGAGGACGGCTTGGCGCTGTCCGATTTTACAGTGTTCGAGATC
GAAGAGCTGATGAACCTCGGCGAGAAATTCGCCCTGCCTGTGTTGCTCTACCTGTTCCGCCGTATCGAGC
GCGCCCTGACGGGCCAGCCGGCCGTCATCATCCTGGACGAAGCCTGGTTGATGCTCGGCCACCCGGCATT
CCGCGCGAAGATCAGGGAATGGCTCAAGGTGCTGCGTAAGGCCAACTGCCTTGTGCTGATGGCAACGCAG
AGCCTGTCCGACGCCGCCAACAGCGGCATCCTGGACGTGATCGTGGAATCGACCGCGACCAAGATTTTCC
TGCCGAATATTTACGCCAGGGATGAGGACACGGCGGCCCTGTACCGCCGCATGGGCCTGAACGCTCGCCA
GATCGAGATTCTGGCCCAGGCCGTTCCCAAGCGTCAGTACTACTACGTGTCGGAAAACGGCCGCCGTCTC
TACGACCTGGCACTTGGCCCGCTCGCGCTCGCGTTCGTCGGCGCATCCGACAAGGAATCCGTCGCCATCA
TCAAGAACCTGGAAGCCAAGTTCGGCGACCAGTGGGTGGATGAATGGCTGCGTGGCCGGGGCCTCGCCCT
TGATGAATACCTGGAGGCAGCATGAGTTTTGCAGACACGATCAAGGGCTTGATCTTCAAGAAGAAGCCCG
CAACGGCCGCAGCAGCGGCGACGCCGGCCGCGACCGGCCCGCAAACCGACAACCCGTACCTGACGGCGCG
GCGCACCTGGAACGACCACGTTGGTTCCGTTGTGTCGCAAAAGCAGACCTGGCAGGTTGTCGGCATCCTT
TCGCTGATGATCGTCCTCGCGGCGGTCGGCGGCATCATCCACATCGGCAGCCAGTCGAAGTTCGTGCCCT
ATGTCTACGAGGTAGACAAGCTCGGGCAGACGGCCGCCGTGGGGCCGATGACCAGGGCGTCGAAAGCCGA
TCCGCGTGTCATTCACGCCTCGGTGGCTGAGTTCGTCGGCGATGCTCGCCTGGTGACGCCGGACGTAGCT
TTGCAGCGCAAGGCCGTCTACCGCCTCTATGCCAAGCTCGGGCCGAATGACCCGGCCACCGCCAAGATGA
ACGAATGGCTCAACGGCACCGCCGACGCCAGCCCGTTCGCTCGCGCGGCCGTCGAAACGGTCAGCACCGA
AATCACTTCCGTAATCCCGCAGACGCCCGACACCTGGCAGGTCGATTGGGTCGAGACGACGCGCGACAGG
CAAGGCGTGGTGAAAGGCCAGCCCGTGCGCATGCGGGCCTTGGTGACGGTCTACGTCGTCGAGCCGACGG
CGGACACCAAGGAAGAACAACTGCGAAACAACCCGGCCGGGATCTACGTCCTGGACTTCTCCTGGTCGAG
ACTTCTGTGAGGCACTGAATTATGAAAAAGGAACTGTTTGCTTTGGTCCTGGCCGCGTCCGTTAGCGTGC
CTGCATTTGCCGCCGATCCCGGCGCGGACCTGACTGACCTCTATTTTTCCGGCAAGAACCCGGAGCTGAC
CGCGCAAGAGCGGGCGGCCATCGCCATCGCCAAGAAGTGGGAGGCGGGTACCGCCGGCATGCGGCCGGTG
GCCGGCCCCGGTGGTTCGGTGCGCTTCCTGTTCGGCGCGCAGCAGCCGAGCATCGTATGCGCCGTGCTGC
AAGTGTGCGACGTGGCCCTGCAACCCGGCGAGCAAGTCAACTCGATCAACCTGGGCGACACCGCCCGTTG
GACGGTCGAGCCGGCCATTACCGGCAGCGGCGCGAACGAAACCCAGCACCTCATCATCAAGCCGATGGAT
GTGGGCCTGGAAACCAGCCTGGTCGTGACCACGGACCGCCGCAGCTACCACATGCGCCTGCGCTCGCATC
GCACGCAGTACATGCCGCAGGTGTCGTTCACCTACCCGGAAGATGCCCTTGCGAAGTGGGACGCCATCAA
GAACCGCGAACAGCGGGATCGCGTCGAGAAAACCATTCCGCAGACCGGCGAGTACCTGGGCAACCTGAGC
TTCAACTACTCCGTCAGCGGGTCCACGTCGTGGAAGCCGGTGCGCGTCTACAACGACGGCAAGAAAACCA
TCATCCAGATGCCGCACTCGATGGAACAGACCGAAGCGCCGACGCTCCTGGTCGTTCGCAGGGAGGGCGG
CCTGTTCTCCGACGATGAAACGGTGATGGTCAACTACCGGGTCCAGGGCGACCGCTACATCGTCGATACG
ATTTTCGACAAGGCCATCCTCATCGCGGGCGTGGGCAGCAGCCAGGACCGCGTGACCATTTCAAGGGGGA
ACTAAACCATGCGTAAGATTCTGACCGTCATCGCACTCGCGGCCACGTTGGCCGGCTGCGCGACCTCCAA
GTACGGCAGCTTCGTCCAGGACGCGCCGGCCGCCTACAACCAGACCATTGCGACCGACGCGGTGAAGCAG
CTCGTCAAGCTCTACCCGCCGGCGCAAACCAAGCTGGAATTGCAGCAGGCTACGCCCGATCCGTTCGGCA
TTGCCCTGGTCACTGACCTTCGCGCCCAGGGCTATGCTGTCATGGAGTACAAGCCCGACGGCAACGCGGC
CGCAGCTCCGGCTGCTGCGTCCTCGGCCGCTGCGAAGCCGGCAACGCCGCAAGCCCAGGGCGGCTATCCG
CTGCGCTACGTGCTGGACCAATTCAGCGACAGCAACCTGTATCGCCTGACCGTCATGGTCGGCTCTCAAT
CGCTCACGCGCGCCTACCTCGCCCAAAACAACACGATGGTCCCGGCCGGCGCATGGGTTCGGAAGGAGTA
AGCCAATGAGCGAAGATCAAATGGCACCGGACGCATCGCCAGATGCGGTCAAGCCGAAAAGCGGGGTTCG
CCGCGTCAACAACATGCCGATGTACCTCATCGGCGGTGTGCTCGGCATCTTCCTGCTGGTGATGGCCCTG
GTTGCTGCGGATCGCGCTGCGCAGCAGAACCAGCCGGGAGCTGCGAAGGCTGAGAAGGCCGGCAGCACCA
GCATGTTTGCCGACGAAATTGCCGGCAAACAGCAGGACGGCATCATCAAGGCCAAGCCGCTGGAGATTCC
GCCGGAACAAACCGCCCAGCAACCGACGACGGAGCTGACGCCAGCCCCGGCGCAGGGAACGACTATCACG
GTCGCACGGCCCGAGAACCTGGACCAGCCCCCGACGCCGCCGCAGGGTGCGCGCAACGAGGACCTGGACC
GCATCCGCATGGCGAAGTTGCAGATGCTGGAAGAGGCGATCAAGGCCAAGACGACGGTGCGCATCGACGC
GCCGCGCAGCCAGGGCAGCGCCGGCGGCGGTGCTCCGCAGGGCCGCGAGGAAACCCTTGCGCGCATCCAG
GAGCTGCGTCGGCAGGCTGAGAACGCCCGCGCCACCGATCCAACCGCCGCCTATCAGGCCGCGCTTGCGC
AGGCTCGCACGATGGGCGGCGCGGCAGGGGGTGGCGGTATGGGCGGCTCGGGTGCGCCGACCCTCGTGCA
GACCTCGAACCGCAGTGGTGGCGGCGCTGGCTATGGGTCGTTCGACAACCGCAGCGAGGGCGACCGTTGG
CGGCTCGACTCCCAGCCGGAAGCACCTGCAACGCCCTATGTGCTGCGCGCTGGCTTCGTCGTTCCGGCTA
CGCTTATCTCGGGCATCAACTCCGATCTGCCAGGCCAAATCATGGCCCAGGTATCGCAGTCGGTGTACGA
CACGGCGACCGGCAAGCACATGCTCATCCCCCAAGGCTCGCGCCTGGTGGGCAGCTACTCGAACGATGTG
GCCTACGGGCAGAAGCGCGTTCTGGTGGCATGGCAGCGCATCATCTTCCCCGACGGCAAGGCAATGGACA
TTGGGGCCATGCCGGGCGGCGATAGCGCTGGGTATGCAGGCTTCAACGACAAGGTCAACAACTACTACTT
CCGCACCTTCGCATCGGCATTCCTCATGTCGGGCGTCGTTGCGGGCATCAGCTTGAGTCAGGACCGTGGC
AACAGCAACAGCGGTTACGGACGACAAGACGCGGGTTCCGCGATGAGTGAAGCGTTGGGTCAACAGCTCG
GCCAAGTAACGGCGCAGATGATCGCCAAAAACTTGAATATCGCGCCGACGCTGGAAATCCGTCCGGGCTA
TCGCTTCAACGTCATTGTCACGAAAGACATGACGTTTTCTAAGCCCTACCAGGCGTTTGACTATTAACTC
CAAGGAGTAACTTATGAAGAAGCTCGCTAAGAATGTTTTAGCCGCTAAAGTAGCTCTGGTGCTGGCCCTC
TCGGTCGGCACCTTGGCGGTCACGCCTGCGCAAGCGGGCATTCCGGTCATCGACGGCACCAACCTGTCAC
AAACCACTGTCACCGCGATTCAGCAGGTTGCGCAGGTCCAGAAGCAAATCGAGGAATACCGGACGCAGTT
GCAGCAGTACGAAAACATGCTGCAAAACACGGTGGCCCCGGCCGCCTACGTGTGGGACCAGGCGCAGTCC
ACCATCAACGGCCTGATGAGCGCCGTTGATACCCTGAACTACTACAAGAACCAGGCGGGCAGCATCGACG
CTTACCTGGGCAAGTTCAAGGACGTGTCCTACTACAAGGGGTCGCCGTGCTTCTCCCTGTCGGGCTGCTC
GGAAAGCGAGCGCAAGGCGATGGAAGAGAACCGCCGCCTGGCGTCCGAATCGCAGAAAAAGGCCAACGAT
GCGCTGTTCCGTGGCCTCGATCAGCAGCAGAGCAACCTCAAGTCCGACGCCGCCACGCTGGAGCAATTGA
AGGGCAAGGCGACGACGGCGCAGGGCCAGTTGGAAGCCCTCGGCTACGCCAACCAGTTCGCCAGCCAGCA
GGCCAACCAGCTCATGCAAATCCGTGGCCTTCTGCTTGCGCAGCAGAACGCCATCGCCACGCAGATGCAG
GCCCAGCAGGACCGGCAGGCCCAGCAGGACGCTGCGGGCGCGAAGCTGCGCGAGGGTTCGTACCGCGCAA
GCCCGTCTAAGACCTGGTGAGGGGAGGCGCGATGAAGAAATCCAACTTCATCGCAGTTGCCGCGCTGGCC
GCCGTCATGGCGGCCAGCCTGGCAGGCTGCGACAACAAGCCCGACACCGACAAGCTGACCTGCGCCGATC
TGCCGAAGGTCACGGATGCCGCTCAACGCGCGGAGCTGTTGAAGAAGTGCCCGCGCGGAGAACCGGGAGG
CTTCAAGCCCAGCGAAAAGAAAGAGTGGTGATGACGTATGAAAATCCAGACTAGAGCTGCCGCGCTCGCG
GTCCTGATGCTGGCCTTGATGCCGGTAGCGGCATACGCCCAAATCGACAATTCGGGCATCCTCGACAACG
TATTGCAGCGCTACCAGAACGCCGCGAGCGGCTGGGCCACTGTCGTCCAGAACGCCGCAACCTGGCTGTT
CTGGACCTTGACCGTGATTAGCATGGTCTGGACCTTCGGCATGATGGCACTGCGCAAGGCCGACATTGGC
GAGTTCTTCGCCGAGTTCGTGCGGTTCACCATCTTCACCGGCTTCTTCTGGTGGCTGCTGACCAACGGCC
CGAATTTCGCGTCGTCCATCTATGCGTCCCTGCGGCAGATTGCAGGCCAGGCAACGGGGTTGGGGCAGGG
GCTTTCGCCGTCCGGCATCGTCGATGTTGGCTTCGAGATTTTCTTCAAGGTGATGGACGAAACCTCGTAC
TGGTCGCCGGTCGATAGCTTCGTCGGTGCCTCGTTGGCGGCCGCCATCCTCTGCATCCTGGCCCTGGTCG
GCGTGAATATGCTTCTGCTCCTGGCGTCCGGATGGATTCTTGCCTACGGCGGTGTGTTCTTCCTGGGCTT
CGGCGGCTCGCGCTGGACCTCGGACATGGCGATCAACTACTACAAGACCGTCCTCGGGGTCGCCGCGCAG
CTCTTCGCAATGGTGCTGCTCGTAGGCATCGGCAAGACCTTCCTCGATGACTACTACAGCCGCATGAGCG
AAGGCATCAACTTCAAGGAACTTGGAGTGATGCTGATCGTCGGCCTGATCCTGCTCGTTCTGGTCAACAA
GGTGCCGCAGCTCATCGCCGGCATCATCACCGGCGCGAGCGTCGGCGGTGCTGGTATCGGCCAGTTCGGC
GCTGGCACGCTCGTCGGTGCGGCCGCGACGGCCGGCGCGGCAATCGCAACTGGCGGCGCATCTATCGCGG
CCGGCGCTGCGGCGGCGGCCGGTGGCGCGCAGGCCATCATGGCGGCCGCGTCGAAGGCCAGCGATAACGT
CTCTGCCGGCACTGACATTCTGTCGAGCATGATGGGCGGCGGCGGTGGCGGCGGCGGTGGTAGCGCCGGC
ACCAGCGGCGGCGACGGCGGCGGCTCGGGTGGCGGCGGTGGCTCGGGCGGCGGTGAAACCCCGATGGCCT
CGGCCGCCGGCGACAACAGCAGCGGCGCACGCGGCGGCAGTTCGGGCGGCGGCTCGGGTGGTGGCCGTTC
GTCTGGCGGTATCGGTGCCACGGCGGCCAAGGGCGGCCGGATCGCGGCCGATACCGTCGCCAACCTGGCG
AAAGGTGCCGGCTCGATTGCCAAGGCCAAGGCCGGCGAAATGCGCGCATCGGCCCAGGAACGCATCGGCG
ATACCGTAGGCGGCAAGATCGCGCAGGCAATTCGCGGCGCGGGTGCGGCGGCGCAGACCGCTGCAACCGT
CGCCGATAGCAACAGCCAGGCGCAGGAACAACCTGCACCGGCACCCGCACCGTCGTTCGACGACAACAGC
CTTTCCGCAAGCAACAACAGGGAAGCGGCCGCCGACGCGGATTCCGAAGTGGCGAGCTTCGTCAACAAGC
CCGCCCAATCCTGAAACGACTCTTAGGAGCTACGACCATGCAACTGAAAAAAGCGTTCTCGTCGGCCGCC
CTGGTGGTGGCCTTGGGCCTCGGCGCAACTGGCTCGGCCAGCGCGCAAGACGTGCTGACGGGCGATACCC
GCCTGGCCTGCAAGGCCATTCTGTGCCTGTCCACGGGCAGCCGGCCCAGCGAGTGCAGCCCGTCGCTCTC
GCGGTACTTCGGCATCCACAAGCGCAAGCTGTCGGACACGCTCAAGGCGCGGCTGAACTTCCTCAACCTC
TGCCCGGTATCGAACCAGACGCCGGAAATGCAGACGCTCGTTTCCTCGATTTCGCGCGGGGCCGGGCGCT
GCGATGCGTCCTCGCTGAACTCCGTGCTGCGTGAGTGGCGGAGCTGGGACGACCAGTTCTACATCGGCAA
CCGCCTGCCGGACTACTGCGCGGCCTACACCGGCCATGCCTATACCGACTTCAACACGACCGCGCCGCGC
TACGTCGGCACGCCGGAAGAGGGCGGCTATTGGATCGAGGCGGCCGACTACGACCGCGCGCTCAAGGAGT
ACGAGGCGAAGCTGAAAGAGCGGCAGCAGCAGTACGGTCGCTATGGCAGCGACGCCTACCGTCGGTTCGA
GCGGTAAGGGGAGGGGATAGCGATGCCGTTTGCCAAGCTGCTGGCACGGAACGCTCTGCCGGTGGTCGCC
CTGGTGGCGGCCACTGGCTTCGGTGCGGCGGATGCGACCGCCGCACGGCTCTTCCCCGATCTGTCGGAAC
AGATGGAAGAGCGCGTTGTGTGCTCGGTGTCTGCGGCCGCGAAGTACGAGATTCCGGCCAACATTCTTCT
CGCCATTCGGGAAAAGGAGGGCGGCAAGCCGGGCCAGTGGGTCAAGAACACCAATGGCACCTATGACGTG
GGCGAGCTGCAATTCAACACCGCCTACCTGGGCGACCTGGCGAAGTATGGGATCACGGCCCAGGACGTTG
CTGCGGCAGGCTGCTATCCCTATGACCTGGCGGCCTGGCGGTTGCGCGGGCACATTCGCAACGACAGGGG
CGATCTGTGGACACGCGCCGCTAACTATCACTCGCGCACGCCGTCGAAGAACGCGATCTATCGCGCCGAT
CTGATGGTGAAGGCCGACAAGTGGGCGAAGTGGCTGTATGCGCGTTTCGTCACCGTCAACTATGGCCCCA
GCTCGCCGGCGCAGCCGGCAGGGAAGGGGACCACACTTGCGGCCGCTGATACGTCGGCAGCAGCGCCGGC
CGAAGCGCAGCCGATGAAGCAAGGCCGGATCACCCGCACCAGCCTCCGCAGCTCGGGTTACGTACCCCGG
CAGCTCATCATCAACAACACGCCATAAGGAGGAACGGCCGTTTAGCGGCTAAAGCCTATGGGCATTCGCA
ACCTGACGCAGCGATACATGAACGGGGCCAGGGCCTACGCGGCCTGGGCGGCATCGCAGGCGAAAGCGCC
GTTTGATCTTCTGGTACTGGGCATCGGGCCTGTCATCGTCTTTGGCCTGGTCGCGCATACGCTGCTCGCG
TTCCTGCCCACATGGGCCATGTACGCCGCCGGCGCTCTGCTGGTCCTCGCGGCCCTGCCTTTGGCGCTGC
ACGTCCTCCGGGAATACGCGCTGCGCTATGGGCGCAAATAGCGCCCTGCAGGGCGTTCTTACTCCAAGGG
GGAGGGCATGAATACACGCGCCATGAACGACGCCAGCGGCCGGGCCTCGCTGCCTGCCATGGTGATCGCC
GACGGCACCATTGAAGCCTTGAAGTGGCTCGCCTTGCTTGCCATGACCGGGGATCACGTCAACAAGTACC
TGTTCAACGGTACGCTGCCATATCTGTTCGAGGCGGGGCGCTTGGCCCTGCCTCTTTTCGTTTTCGTCCT
GGCGTACAACCTCGCCCGCCCGGGCGCGCTCGAGCGCGGTTTGTACGGGCGAGCGATGAAACGCCTGTTG
GCCTTCGGCCTGGTCGCCTCGGTCCCGTTCATTGCGTTGGGTGGAGTGGTGGGCGGATGGTGGCCGCTGA
ACGTCATGTTCACGCTGTTGGCCGCAACCGCGATGCTCTACCTGGTCGAGCGCGGCCGCTCGGTCGCTCC
TATAGCGCTGTTCGTCGTGGCCGGCGGCCTGGTCGAGTTCTGTTGGCCGGCGCTGCTGCTGGCCGCGTCT
GTCTGGTTGTACCTCAAGCGCCCGACGTGGGCGGCCGCGTTGATGGCGCTGCTGTCTTGCGCGTCCCTGT
GGTACATCAATGGCAACCTTTGGGCGCTTGCTGTTGTGCCCCTGGTGATCGTCGCCGCCGGCGTCGATCT
TCGTGTCCCGCGCCTGCGCTGGGCCTTTTACACGTACTACCCGCTGCATCTTGCCGCTCTTTGGCTGATC
CGCATTCCGATGCGCGAGGCGGGCTACTTGTTTTTCACCTGACCTTTGAGATTCCAATATGCAATTGCTC
AAGAAATGCACCATCGCGGCCCTGCCGCTGCTCGCCCTGTCCGGCTGCGCACTGCTGAACATCCCCATGC
CGACGCCGCCCGGTTCGACCCCGCCGGAAATGCTGACCGTGCCAGTGGCGCAAATCTGCCGCGACGCTGA
CAAGAACCCTGTTCGGGCAACGGAGCTGTACGGCAAGAAAGGGTTGTCGGCCACCGGCAAGGTGCAGGTG
ATTTCCGAAGGCTTCAAGCCTCGCTATCGGGTGCTGCTGCGCGCTGGCAGCGCCTCGGTCCATGCTGGGA
CCGATAACCAGCTCGCCATCAAGTCGGTTTCCACCGGCCAGACCACGCGCGTCACTGGCACCGTGAAGGA
CGTGTCCTACGACCATAACGGCTGCTCGATCTCGCTTGACGATGCGAAGTTCTACTGAGGGGAGGGCGGC
GGATGCTGACACGGTTGAAGGGCTTCCTTGCTCGTCGCCGCGAGTTGAAGGAACTGGATGTGTCCGTGGT
GAGCCGGCCCCGGCCGGCTCCGGCGGAATTGGTCCAGGTTGATGCACGCGAGGCCGTTTGGCGCGTGCCG
GTGCCCGGCCAGGCCGACCGCTTCATGTCGGCCAAGCCTGGCGCGATCAACGATGAAATGTTCGTGGTTC
GGGTGGACACCGAAGCGTTCTATCGGGCTTGGCTGCGCAGCAGCTCGACGGGCCGCGAAACGCGGTCGGA
CAACTGCCCGCTGCGCTCGGAAATGCCGCAGGACTACAAGTTCAAGCACGCCGTCCAGGGCTTCGCGCAC
GGCAGGGAAAATCCTGTGCCGCTGGCCTTCGCCGGCGCGCACCAGGAGCGCCACCGGGTGGACATTGGTT
TCAGCAACGGGGTCACGCGCTCGTTCTGGCTGATTGCCAACAAGGCTCCGTCGTTCCCGATCCAGGTCCA
CGGCCGGGAGTCGGCCGAGCTGCTGAACAAGGTTTGCGGCCTCGATCCTGCGCCGCTGTCGTTCACGGAA
CTGTTCGCGCAGGCCCAACGCCAGGCTCCGCAGGTCGCCACACCGGCCCGGCCTGCGCCGGCAGCGGCCA
CCCGGCCAGCTCCCAAGGTGCAGCCACGCCCCGGCCGAAGCGGCCCGCGCAAAGGCCGCGGACTCTGACT
ACAACCGTGCGCAAGGCGCATTAGGGAGGATGTATGTATGTAATCGCCTGCGGCATCGTTGCCGGCTTGG
CGGCTGCGGTGGCCCTGTTGGGCTTCACGCCGATGATGGAGGCGCTTGCCGCCGGCGAACGCCGCAAGGC
ACTCGCGCAATGGACGCGGACGATGTTCCTGGTGCTGCTGCCTGTCGTGCTGATGTGCGCGCCCATCGGG
TCCAGCATTTACGACGCCGTGCAAGCGGACGCTGGCAAGCCCATCGCTTTCCACAACGGCCGGATCACGG
TCGTCATGGCCCTGGTCGGCAGCTTGGCCGTTGTCCTGGTCGCGGCTGCGCGTGCGGTGGTCAACCGCAA
GCATGCCAGCTTCTGGTTCGTCGGCTGGGTGATGGCGTCGGTTTTGGCCGGCGGCGTCGGCGCGATCGCC
AGCGCGAAGCAACTGGCGTTCCTCGGCGAACATAGCGGCATGGTGGCCTTCGGCTTCTTCCGCGACCAGG
TGAAGGACATGCACTGCGATGCGGACGTGATCCTGGCCCGGTGGGATGAAAAGGCGAACTCGCCGGTGGT
CTACCGCTGCCCGAAGGCGTACCTGCTCAACAGGTTCGCATCCGCGCCCTTCGTGCCCTGGCCGGACTAC
ACCGAGGGGGAAAGCGAGGATCTAGGTAGGGCGCTCGCAGCGGCCCTGCGGGACGCGAAAAGGTGAGAAA
AGCCGGGCACTGCCCGGCTTTATTTTTGCTGCTGCGCGTTCCAGGCCGCCCACACTCGTTTGACCTGGCT
CGGGCTGCATCCGACCAGCTTGGCCGTCTTGGCAATGCTCGATCCGCCGGAGCGAAGCGTGATGATGCGG
TCGTGCATGCCGGCGTCACGTTTGCGGCCGGTGTAGCGGCCGGCGGCCTTCGCCAACTGGACACCCTGAC
GTTGACGCTCGCGCCGATCCTCGTAGTCGTCGCGGGCCATCTGCAAGGCGAGCTTCAAAAGCATGTCCTG
GACGGATTCCAGAACGATTTTCGCCACTCCGTTCGCCTCGGCGGCCAGCTCCGACAGGTCCACCACGCCA
GGCACGGCCAGCTTGGCCCCTTTGGCCCGGATCGACGCAACCAGGCGCTCGGCCTCGGCCAACGGCAAGC
GGCTGATGCGGTCGATCTTCTCCGCAACGACGACTTCACCAGGTTGCAGGTCCGCGATCATGCGCAGCAG
CTCGGGCCGGTCGGCGCGTGCGCCGGACGCCTTCTCGCGGTAGATGCCGGCGACGTAGTACCCGGCGGCC
CGCGTGGCCGCTACAAGGCTCTCCTGGCGTTCAAGATTCTGCTCGTCCGTACTGGCGCGCAGGTAGATGC
GGGCGACCTTCAACCTTCGTCCCTCCGGTTGTTGCTCTCGCGTCGCCATTTCCACGGCTCGACGGCGTGC
GGATCGGACCAGAGGCCGACGCGCTTGCCTCGCGCCTCCTGTTCGAGCCGCAGCATTTCAGGGTCGGCCG
CGCGGCCGTGGAAGCGATAGGCCCACGCCATGCCCTGGTGAACCATCGCGGCGTTGACGTTGCGCGGCTG
CGGCGGCCGGCTGGCCAGCTCCATGTTGACCCACACGGTGCCCAGCGTGCGGCCGTAACGGTCGGTGTCC
TTCTCGTCGACCAGGACGTGCCGGCGGAACACCATGCCGGCCAGCGCCTGGCGCGCACGTTCGCCGAAGG
CTTGCCGCTTTTCCGGCGCGTCAATGTCCACCAGGCGCACACGCACCGGCTGCTTGTCTACCAGCACGTC
GATGGTGTCGCCGTCGATGATGCGCACGACCTCGCCGCGCAGCTCGGCCCATGCCGGCGAGGCAACGACC
AGGACGGCCAGCGCGGCAGCGGCGCGCAGCATGGCGTAGCTTCGGCGCTTCATGCGTGGCCCCATTGCTG
ATGATCGGGGTACGCCAGGTGCAGCACTGCATCGAAATTGGCCTTGCAGTAGCCGTCCAGCGCCACCCGC
GAGCCGAACGCCGGCGAAAGGTACTCGACCAGGCCGGGCCGGTCGCGGACCTCGCGCCCCAGGACGTGGA
TGCGCCGGCCGCGTGTGCCGTCGGGTCCAGGCACGAAGGCCAGCGCCTCGATGTTGAAGTCGATGGATAG
AAGTTGTCGGTAGTGCTTGGCCGCCCTCATCGCGTCCCCCTTGGTCAAATTGGGTATACCCATTTGGGCC
TAGTCTAGCCGGCATGGCGCATTACAGCAATACGCAATTTAAATGCGCCTAGCGCATTTTCCCGACCTTA
ATGCGCCTCGCGCTGTAGCCTCACGCCCACATATGTGCTAATGTGGTTACGTGTATTTTATGGAGGTTAT
CCAATGAGCCGCCTGACAATCGACATGACGGACCAGCAGCACCAGAGCCTGAAAGCCCTGGCCGCCTTGC
AGGGCAAGACCATTAAGCAATACGCCCTCGAACGTCTGTTCCCCGGTGACGCTGATGCCGATCAGGCATG
GCAGGAACTGAAAACCATGCTGGGGAACCGCATCAACGATGGGCTTGCCGGCAAGGTGTCCACCAAGAGC
GTCGGCGAAATTCTTGATGAAGAACTCAGCGGGGATCGCGCTTGACGGCCTACATCCTCACGGCTGAGGC
CGAAGCCGATCTACGCGGCATCATCCGCTACACGCGCCGGGAGTGGGGCGCGGCGCAGGTGCGCCGCTAT
ATCGCTAAGCTGGAACAGGGCATAGCCAGGCTTGCCGCAGGCGAAGGCCCGTTTAAGGACATGAGCGAAC
TCTTTCCCGCGCTGCGGATGGCCCGCTGCGAACACCACTACGTTTTTTGCCTGCCGCGTGCGGGCGAACC
CGCGTTGGTCGTGGCGATCCTGCATGAGCGCATGGACCTCATGACGCGACTTGCCGACAGGCTCAAGGGC
TGATTTCAGCCGCTAAAAATCGCGCCACTCACAACGTCCTGATGGCGTACTTACCCAAAGAACAGCTAGG
AGAATCATTTATGCTCAGCACACTTCCACAAGCTCATGCAACTTTCTTGAACCGCATCCGCGATGCGGTC
GCTTCCGATGTTCGCTTCCGCGCTCTTCTGATCGGCGGCTCTTACGTTCACGGAGGACTCGATGAGCACT
CCGATTTGGATTTCGACATCGTTGTTGAGGACAACTGCTACGCAGATGTCTTGTCTACACGCAAGGATTT
TGCCGAGGCACTGCCCGGCTTCCTCAACGCGTTCACCGGCGAACATGTAGGAGAACCGCGCCTTCTGATC
TGCCTATATGGTCCGCCACTGCTACACATCGATTTGAAGTTTTCTCTTGCTTCCGATCTCGACCAGCAAA
TCGAGCGGCGGGCGGTTCTGTTTGCTCGTGATCCGGCAGAGATCGAGAAGCGCATTGAGGCGGCAGCGGT
GGCATGGCCAAACCGTCCCTCCGAGTGGTTCGAAGCACGGTCATGGTTAGATACGGAACCCAATGCTTGG
GCAGGCACGGTGGAGTCGGAGGTTTTGGACATTACGTGTGGTGGGCCTTTGTTGGAGGTGAAAAAGGTGA
AAGAGGTGAAAGAGGTGAAAGAGGTGAAAGTGGCGAAAGAGACGAAAATGGTGAATTAGCTCAATTATTG
TGTGCGACGGGGTTGCTAAGTCCATTTCCCCCGCTGCGAGCGTGCTGGTGAGAGCGACCGTGAATTGCTA
CCCGAGTGAGTTTCTTCGAAAACAAGTCAGGTGTACGATTGAACAGGAGGATCATAATCAATCGAGACAT
TTTTCTCATTGGCCCTGATTTACGATCATATTGCTCAGTATCAAGTAAGCATACACATTGGGACCAAAAA
TAAAAATCTAAAATTCTGAACAAGGTGTAGCAAAGCGTGGAATGTTAGATATTGAAGTTGATTCGAAATT
AAGGTGGTTTCACGAAAAAATTGATTATAAGGCACGGCGTTGTATTGTGTTGGTGTTGCCACGTGAGGGG
CCCGATTCTCACGGTTAAGCACATGGTAGATCCTCGGGAAAAGTGGCAAAGGTCGCCCGGGGAATTAAGG
AATAACCACCTTATTGCCGAGCAATGCACCCCGGAATTTGTAACAATAACCACAGGAGTCTATTTTCCCA
GTAGCTGCGGTGCCTGGCATCGGTGCCGCATAGGCAACTTATGCTCTTATGGGGCTAGGGCCGTCTAAGG
GAATATTCATGTGAGCAAGCGCATGGGGATTTACGAATGACGTGACTTTTCTCTTGCCGATTTCCGTTTG
CCCTTTCGGGATCGGACTTTTGGCGCGGGAAGCGCTAGCCCGGAGCGTCGACCACCTTCCACGTCCGCGT
GACTGTATACTGTGGCCGAGCCCATGGAGCGGATTGCCCCGGCGCAACGCATATTTAAGGCGCGACGATA
TCCGCCACATTTTCATTTCTCCATTAATTGTCAAACACTTTTAATTCAACTACAACACAATGTCTACTAC
TTTGGATGATACTGCTTATAGATACAGAACTTCTGTTCCAGGTGATGCTGAAGCTATTGAAGCTTTGGAT
GGTTCTTTCACTACCGATACTGTTTTTAGAGTTACTGCTACTGGTGATGGTTTCACTTTGAGAGAAGTTC
CAGTTGATCCACCATTGACTAAGGTTTTCCCAGATGATGAATCCGATGATGAATCCGATGCTGGTGAAGA
TGGTGATCCAGATTCTAGAACTTTCGTTGCTTATGGTGATGATGGTGATTTGGCTGGTTTCGTTGTTGTT
TCTTATTCTGGTTGGAACAGAAGATTGACTGTTGAAGATATTGAAGTTGCTCCAGAACATAGAGGTCATG
GTGTTGGTAGAGCTTTGATGGGTTTGGCTACTGAATTCGCCAGAGAAAGAGGTGCTGGTCATTTGTGGTT
GGAAGTTACCAATGTTAATGCTCCAGCTATTCATGCTTATAGAAGAATGGGTTTCACTTTGTGTGGTTTG
GATACTGCTTTATACGATGGTACTGCTTCCGATGGTGAACAAGCTTTGTATATGTCTATGCCATGTCCAT
AACTAGCCAACAAGCTCTAGGTGGGCATCAGCTTAAGGGGTGTCTGTTTATTGCTTAGAAATGTCCTTAC
GGAATAATACGCAGGAATGTCGTTATATTTTCAATATACACTGATATTAAATAACATGTAGGCAGTAAAG
CGGTGTGTTCGAGTGTGGATTTAGCGTTATAGGATTAAAGGGTGTATGCGAGTATAAGGAAGTGTTGAGA
AATGTGAAACATAAGAAGAGAGTGAGGAGGCAAGAGTGTAGTGAACATAGAGGGGTGTATAAAGGAGTGA
GCATGGAGAAAGTGTAGTGAGCGAGCAGTGGATGGACTGGAATGGCATCAGCTTGGGCTATGCGCGACTT
ATCAAGATATATAGGAAACTACAATAAGAACGACATCGAAACGACTACTACTCCATGGATGTCGTACTAG
ATCACGAGTTCCGCCTATACCGCAGCTACCAGGTCCCCACGTTCAGCGAGGCTCACAGAGCAGGACTCTC
GGCCCTCGTCGCCCAGTACCTTTACATCAAGTACTCGTCGGCAGCCACGGATCCCACCCCCAGGTACCGT
AGTGCCCAAGATATCCAAGTGGTGGCCAGGAGTGCCCGAACAACATACCATGGAGTTGAGGTTAGTTATC
TCACCATGAAGCATGCCTTGGCGACACAAGTGGTTGTGTTTCTTGAACATGGCGAGCGGTACATTGCGCT
AATCAGGTCCTCCACGCCGTTGTTTTTGGTGCAGGCGCTTGAGTCGTTGGACATGGAAACACCGTTGATT
CTCTCTCCACTTAAGCTCTCGAGTGCGGCAGTACGTGAATGTTTCAATGGGTTGGACGGTGTGGGTTCGG
GCACTTGGAGTATATTGGGCGATGTGGAGTTCACGTTTGGTCCTGTTAAGCCTTTGGCCGAGAACTCGTT
GAAGGAGATGATCGTGGAGATCCCATCCAAGGATATGAAGGAACTCACCACCAGTATAGGCACGGGCTCG
AAGCCCATTGAAAGGGTGTTTGTAGGGTAACAGGGTAATTACGCTCTAGTTCTCCTTAGTAGGTTCTCGC
GCGGCGTTGCCGCTGTTCTTGCTGCTCGATGTCTTGCTGCTTGAGCTGCTGCACCTTCTGCCGCTGGCCC
TCGTCGAGAAGCACCTTGCCGACAGCACTTCTCACCTGGCGTTCAACCCCGTCCTTGCCCAGGCTGCTGC
GCTCGGACAGGTCGTTGAAATCGGTGTGCTTCTTCATGTTCGACAGGGCGGCGAGCTGGCCATCGTTCAA
CAGCGATTCCTTGAGCTTGGCCGTGTCGGCCTCGCTCAACTGGACCTTGCCGGCCGCCGCGTCCGCGAGG
CGCTTTTCAGCGTGCAAATGGTTGCGGTAGTTCTCCGGGGTGATCGGCGGCAGCTCCTTCGGGTAGGCGT
TCTCGCCCGGCGCGAAGATTGGGAAGATGGCCTTGCCGCCGACCGCCTTGGCGGCCTCCTGTGCCTTCGT
CCTGCCGGGATTCACGCCCTGGGTGATCTGCACCTGGCGGTCGTCGTCGCCGGCGATCACAACGGGCTTG
TCCGGGAATTTCGCGTGCAGGGCCTCGGCAACAGCCTGTAGGTTGCCGGAATCGAACGCGGCGACAGTCG
CGTGCCCCAGCGCTTCGGCCACTGTGGCGGCGGTGGCATAGCCTTCGCCGATCACCAGCGCCGGCGCGGC
CGCGAGCGCATCCATGCCACCGACGACATGGAAGCATCCTTCCTTGCGGCTGTCCTTGGCGAAGCGCTTG
GTGCCGTCCTCCTGGATGTACTGCATGGTCCATTGCTTGCCGTCGGCGTCGTAGGCCGGGATGTAGGTTT
TCTGGCCCTCCTGGTCGGTAAGGACGCCGGCGTGCACCTGTAGACCCTTGTCGCGCAGGTACGGCGTCGG
TTCCGTGATGGGAACCAGGCTTTGCGCCTGGCGGCCGATGCGCTGCGCCGTGGCTTCGTGCTGGCGTTCT
TGTTCCTCGGCACGCGCGGCCAGCTTGGCCGCCGCCTCGGCCTGCATCTTGGCCTTCTCGGCGGGGTCCA
GGGCGTAGCCCTTGGCCTTCCACTTCATTTCGACGCCGGTGCGGTTGTTTTTGATGTAACCGGCCGGGTG
GCCGTCGAGGTGGCCGACGTAGAAGCCCGACTTCTCGCCCTTCTTGTCGCCCTCCGTTTCAATTCGGTGC
TTCTTGCCGTCCATGATGGGGTGCTCGCCGCCTGGGGTGACGACGCAGCCCATGCTTTTCAGGGCCTCCG
CGAACTCATCTTCGGGGGTGACGGCCGGGGATTGCTGGGTGGGCACGTTGTCCGGCAGCCAGCGTTGCAG
CTTGCCCATGTCGGCGTTCGGTCCGGCGTACCAGGACTTGGCCACCTTGTCCCACTGCGCGCCGGCCGCC
TTGGCAACCTGGCGCTCGCCGTAGGGCACGGCCAGGTAGACGCGCTCCTGGGCCGCGTTGGGGCGCTCGG
CCGTGGGTTGGGTAGGCTGGGCCTCGGCGCGGGCCTCTACGGCCGCTGTAGCGCCCTCGCGCGCCCATTT
GGCGAACGGGGCAGGGTCAACCCCTGCCGGAACGTACCAGGCGCGTTCCTGGCGGTCCCAGCGCGCTCCA
AGGGCCTTCACCTCGTCTTTCTCCTTGAACGGCACGTTCAAGTAGGCGCGCTCGGGCTTGGCGGGGGCTT
GAGCGGCCGCCGGCTGCTCGGCGGCGTTCATGGCCTGGGCCATTTCCTGCTGCTCGCGCTCGTAGTCGGC
GATCCGGCGCTGTAGGTCCTCGTCGTGCAGCATGGCCGTGCCCTCGGCGGCCTTGCGCGCCTCCTTGGCG
GCAACGCGGTCCTCGTCGGTGCTGTTGGGATCGCGGCGAACTCGCTCTTCATGGATGCGGGCGAACTTCG
CGGCCTGCTCGTACTCGTTGGCCGTCGCGTAAGCGTCGATCACGGCCAGGCGGTCGGCGAGCGCTTCGGC
ATTGGTCTGCGCGTCGGGGCCGGCGAAGTCGGCAAGCCATTGGTGGCCGCCCCACGCATGGTTCGCATAG
ACGCCCCAAAACTCCGGCTCTCGGTCGCCGGCCGGCACCACGGACCGTTCGCCGTCGTGCTCGACCTCGA
CGTTGGCCTGGACCTGGACGCGGCCGGTCCAATCGGCAGGCAGCTCAAAGCCCAGCGTGGTTTCGGTCAG
CGCGGCCAGCGATTGGTTGCCTTCCGCCGGCTCCGCGCCGGCGCGGTACATGCGCAGGGTCTGCGCGATC
AGCTCGTCGGCCGGCGCAATGGCCGGTCGTGCCACCTGGTCTTGCTGTTGCTCCATAGTTGCCCCCTGCG
CAGGCTCGATGGCCTGCTGGGTCGTTTGTTCTTGAATTTGCTTCTGCTCGAACGCCAGGACGAAATCCTG
GATCTTCTCCGCGTCGGCGGCCGCGCGGAAAATCTCTAGCGGGTCCTCTTGTAGCGCCTTGATCCACGAT
CCGACATAGGCCGCGTGCTGGCCGGGGTCGTGGCCGATGCCCAGCTCGTCGCCCAGGATCATGCTGGCAA
TCTCGGCCCGCAGCTCTTCCTTGGCGTACCCCTCGCTCCCGAAGGGATGCGCCAGGTCGCGGTCCAGCCG
CGACGGGTGGCCGGTCCAGTGCCCCAGCTCATGGAGCGCGGTTGCGTAGTAGTTGTCGGCGCTCGGGAAC
TGGCCTTTGTCGGGCAGATGGATGCTGTCCGTGGACGGCCGATAAAACGCGCGGTCGTGCTCGCCGTGGC
GGATGGTGGCACCTGACGCCGCAAGGATGTGCTCGGCCCGCTCGACGGCGCTCCAAGTCTGTTCCTTGCG
TTCCAACGGCGGCAGGCCGTCGATCTGCTCCGCATTGAACACGGTGGCGAAGAACACGCGCGGGCGTTCG
AGCTGCACCGTCACCTTGACCGGATCGCCGTTGGCATCGAGGACCGGCTTGCCGGTCTGCTCGTCGGTCT
TGGTCTGCTCTTCGCTGAACTTCCAATACTGGATCGGCGTGCCTTTCTCGCCGCGACGCACCTGTGCGCC
GGCGGCAGCGGCCTGCTTGTAGGTCATCCAGCGCGGGTCCGCATGGCCCTGGGCCATGAGCTGAATCGCG
TTGATGCCCTTGTAACGCTTCCCGGTAGTCGGGTTGAGCGGGATGAAGGAGCCGGGCATGCCCGGTTCCC
ACGGTTTTTGCCACGGCGCAGTGCCGGCTTTCAGTTGCTCAATGAGGCGTTCGGCAACCTGCTCGTGGAA
CGGCTTTTTGACCTCTGCCATAGCCAATTACCTCCCGTCATTGGCGGCCGCGGTCGTCGTGTCCTCGGGC
ACGGTCGCGTCCACCAGGTCAATGTCGCTCTCGGCGGCGTCCTGCTCGCTCAAGGCGTCCTCGGGGAAGG
CCCCGGCCTTCTCCGCTTCTTCCGGGTCGAACTCGACCTGGAAGCCGGGCGTCATCGCATCGGCGAGCTT
TTCACGCAGGGCGGCGGCGGCGTTCGCGGTATCGTCGAACGGCGCAAAGTCGTCCTGCTGCACGGTCTTG
GGATCATTCATCGCTTTCACTCCTGGTTGGTGCCGTTACGGCCTTTGCTGTAGTCCGGCCTGCCTTTCAG
GTCGGGGTATGTCTGCTTGCACGTCGGGAAGTTGCTGCACCCCCACCAGAACATGCCGCGCTTCTTGCCA
GGCCGACGGGAAAGGCCGTGGCCGCAGGCCATGCACTTGTGCAGCTCGGAGACTTTCGGGGCCTCGCGCG
GGACGGGCTTGCCGCCCTTGTCGTCGCACGCGAACTTGCAGCCGTCGGCAAAGCCGGTGCAGCCCCAAAA
GTATTCGTTCTTGTCCTTCTTCTTGAGGCGTCGCAGCGGCTTGCCGCAGGACGGGCAAGGGTGCGTGTCG
ATCTTCATGTTGAGGCCGTTGTCTTTGATGTTGGCGACCTCGGCGCCGATGTATTCCATCAGCTCGTTGA
CGAACGACAGCGTGTCGCGCTCGCCGGCCTGGATGGCCTTCTGCTGCTCATGCCAGAGCGCGGTCATGTC
GGGGAATCTGGCCGTGTCGGGCAGTGCGTCGTACAGCTCTTCGCCGGTCGGCGTGGACACGATGTGCTTG
CCCTTCTCCACCAGGTAGCCGCGCTCGAAAAGCGTGGCGATGATGGAGTCTCGCGTTGCCGGCGTGCCGA
TCCCGCCGTGCTCGCCTTGCTTGCCCTTGTCCTTTTCGATCAAGATTTTCCGCAGGCGGTCATCGCGGAT
GTATTTCGCAACGCGGGTAAGGTCCGACAGCAGAGATTCCATCGTGTACAGCGGCTGCGGTTTCGTCTCC
TGCTGCTCGGCCTTCGCATCGGTGCAGGTGCCGGCCTGGCCGTCACGCAGCTTGCGCAGGTCCTGTTCAA
TGTCGTCGGCATTGCCTTCCAGGTCCTCGTTGCCGGCGTCGTTCTTGTAGAGAATCTTCCAGCCCGGCGA
CGTGGTGACGTTCGAGCGCACGCCGAAACGATGATCGCCGACCTGGGCAAGCACGTCGGTCTGGTCATAC
AGATGCTTCGGCCAGAACTGCGCGACGTAGGCGCGCGCGATCAGCAGGTAAATCTTCTGCTCGGCATCGG
TGAGCTTCGACAGGTCGGCCGTGCTTTCGGTCGGGATGATCGCGTGGTGCGCGGAAACCTTGGACGAGTT
GAAGGCGCGGCTCTTGATCGTCGGATTGGCGCGCTGCGCAGCAGCGGCCAGCATGGGGGCCGTCTGTGCG
ATGGCCGCCAGCACGCCCGGCGCATCGCCGTGCTGTTCCTCGCTCAAGTATTCGCAGTCGGAACGGTTGT
AGGTGATGAGCTTGTGCTTCTCGCGCAGGGCCTGCGTAATGTCCTTCACCTGGTCCGGCTTGAAGCCGAA
CTTGCGCGAGGCGTCCATTTGCAGTTTCAGCAGGTTGTAGGGCAGCGGCGCAGCCGCTTCCTTCGCCTTG
GTGGTCACGGACACGATGCGGGCGGGTTGGCCGCTCACGGCGGCCGCGATGCCCTCGGCGTGCTCCTTGT
TGCTGAGGCGGCCTTTCTCGTCCACCGGATCGCCGTCGGCGACCTGGTAACGGGCCGGGAACTGAATGCC
CTCGACCTCGAACTGGCCGTTCACCAGGTAGTAGTAGGTTTTCTGGTGGGCCGCGTTCTCGCGGCAACGG
CGCACGACAAGGCCCAGGATCGGAGTCTGCACGCGCCCCACGCTCAACAGCCCCTGATAGCCCTTCGCGC
GTGCCGCAAGCGTGTACAGGCGCGTGATGTTGAAGCCGTATAGCTGGTCGCCGACGCTGCGGGCCTCGGC
CGCAGCGGACAGGCCGGCGAACTCGCGGTTGTCGCGCATCGCGGCGAGCTGCCGGCGCACGATCTTCACG
TTGTTGTCGTTGATAAGCAGCCGCTGCACCGGCAGACGGCAGTTGGCGTATTCCAGGATTTCATCGACCA
GAAGCTGGCCTTCGTCGTCCGGGTCGCCGGCGTGAACCACGCTTTTCGCCTGCTTCAACAGGCTGAGGAT
GGTCTTGAACTGAGCTTTCGCACCGGCATCGCCGGACGGTTTCTTGCGCCAGGGAATATGGACGATGGGC
AGGTCGGCCATGTTCCAGTTGGCGTAGCGCTCGTCGTAGTCCTCCGGGTCTAGCAAGGCCAGCATGTGAC
CGTAGCACCAGGTCACGCGGTCGGAGCCGCATTCGTAATAGCCGTCCTTGCGGCTGCCGCCGCCCAGGCC
CTCGACGATGGCTTTTGCCAGCTCCGGTTTTTCAGCGATTACAAGGCGTTCAAATTGCATATATCCCCCT
ACCCTCACCAGGTCAGAACCGGCCTGATGACGGTGATGATTTGCGAACGATTGACAGGCCCGAAGTAGCG
GCCGTCGAAAGACGTGTCGCTTACGTCGGACATAAGCAGAACCTCGGCGGTCCCCAGGGTGTAGCTGTCG
GACTGATAACGAGGCAGCGGCCGTCCTGATGGATCGGCCTTGATGAGCGCGCTGTGAGGCAGCAGCCCGC
CATTCACGCGCACGCCGGCGTCGGTGATGGCAACCTCGTCGCCTTTAGCGGCTAAAACTCGCTTCATCAT
GTAGCCGTAGTCGCCGGGGCAGAAACCGCCGGCGATGTAGCCCCGCTCCTTGGCGTCCGAAAACACGCCG
ACTTGCGGCGGGCAGAACATGACGTAAGCCCCCTTCTCCACCGGCGCATTCGATTTCCAGTACAGGCCGA
CCGGAATGCTTTTGGTGGTGTTGACCTTCGCGCCGGCGAGATAGGCCGCGCCGGCGAGCAACAAGGCCGC
GCCGCCTCCGATGGCGACGTACTTGGTGAGGCGCTGGAAGCGGCTCATATCGTGATCCCCTCCCCTTCCT
CGACGGTGGCCGTCTGGATCAGCTTGTCGCTGACCTTCGGAGCCGGTACGGCCGCGCGGGCCTGGAATAT
CGGGTCTTTGAAGTAGAGCGGCTGCTTGCCGTAGATCGCGGGATAGCCGGCGACGTACACAACCATGTCG
CCCGCCTCTTCAATGCTGCCGTCGGCGCTCTTCTTCGGCCCCGGCATGCGCAGGCATTCATCGGGGGTCA
GCAATGGCCGCTGCACTTCCTGGAAGGTCCGCGAGACGTTGCCCAACAGCGCCGACGTGCGGCGGCCGCT
CGTCGTGATCTGCTCCTTCACGATGGTCGTGGTGCCTGTCAGTTTTGACAGGTGCTCGGCCGTCTCCACG
CGGTTCGGCGGGTAGGCGTTCTGCACGTGGCAGTTCGACGTGATGCTTTCGTCGTGGCCGTAGCCGGTTT
CGCGGCTCTTGAGCTGGTTAATGTCCTGGCAGATGAGGTAGCACTTGATGCCGTAGCCGGCGACGAAGGC
AAGGGACTCTTGCAGGATTTCGAGCTTGCCCAGGCTGGGGAACTCGTCGAGCATCATCAGCAGACGATGC
TTGTAGTGCGCGACAGGACGGCCGTTCTCGAAGTCCATCTTGTCGGCCAGCAGCCGGACGATCATGTTGA
CCATGACGCGCACCAGAGGCCGCAGACGGGCCTTGTCGTTGGGCTGCGTCACGATGAACAGGCTTACCGG
GTCGTCGTGGTGCATCAGTTGCTTGATGCGGAAGTCGGACTTGCTGACGTTGCGGGCCACAACCGGGTCG
CGGTACAGGGCCAGGTAGGACTTGGCGGTGGACAGCACGGAACCGGATTCTTCCTCCGGGCGGTCCATCA
TGTCGCGGGCCGCAGAGCCGACCGCAGGGTGGTTCTGCCCGTCAACGTGGCCGTAGGTGGTCATTTCCAT
CCAAAGCTCGCCCACGTCGCGGTTCGGGTCGGCAAGCATGCCGTCCACCGACGGCAGGGTGGCCGGCGTA
CCCTCGTTCTTAGCCTTGTAGAGCGCGTGCAGGATGACGCCGACAAGCAGCGCCTGGCTGGTTTTCTGCC
AGTGCGATTCCAGGCCCTTGCCGTCCGGATCGACGATCAGGGTGGCAAGGTTCTGCACGTCGCCAACCTC
GTACTCGGTCCCCAAGCGGATTTCATCGAGCGGGTTCCAGCACGCGCTACCCTGCGCGGATGCCGGCTCA
AAGCGCACGACCTTGTTGCGGGCATGCTTCTTCCGCCAGCCGGCGGTCAGCGCCCACAACTCGCCTTTCA
GGTCGGTGATGACGGCGCTGTGCGCCCAGGAAAGCAGCGTCGGAACGACCAGGCCGACGCCCTTGCCGGA
GCGCGTCGGCGCGTAGGTCAAGACGTGCTCGGGGCCGTTGTGCCGCAGGTAGTGGAACTTGCCGTCCTTG
TCCTGCCAGCCGCCCACATAGACGCCGCTGGAAGTGGGCGGGTGTTTGCCTGACACCAGCTCGACGACGG
TGCGCGGCCGGGGCAGCAGGCCGGCGGCCTGTATGTCCTTCTTGTCGGCCCAGCGGGCCGAACCGTGCAG
ATAGTCGTTCGCCTTGCCGGTGTTCGCCTTGACCATCTGCGTGACGGCCGTGCCCAGCAGGCCCACGGTC
GAAACGACCATACCCATGCTGGCCGCGCGCATGAAATCGTCGGGATATTGGCCGTACCACTTGCCGGCCC
ATTGAAGGATCGACCAGGGCGTGTAGACGTGGTTGATATTCCAGCCAAGTCCGGCCTGATACTGGAAGGA
ATGGGCGAAATATTGCGTCGCGGTCTGCAAGCCTGCCCCAAGGGACAGGCCGGCGAGGATGGGAACGGTC
TTGCTGGCCTTCGGTTTTTTCGCCCGTATCTGTGGCCCCACGGCGTTGTTTCGGTTCTTCATCTACTCCT
ACCTCGGGTAGTTTTAAGGGAGCCTCGCGGGGTCACGGTGACGGGATCACCGATGGCGAGGCGCTTCATG
CGTTGCACCGTGGCCTTATCGACGGGCAGCACCAGAATCTCGTCGTTTTCTTTCCTCAACAGGGCCAGCG
CCTGGTCCTCGACGTTCCGGGTGCCTGCATAGGACAGCGCACCAACATAATCAGTATATCGTGCATGCTT
CGGTATATCGAAGCCGTTTAGCCGCTTTTGCTCGCGCTCGGCAACATATTTCTCGGCCGCCGCGATCTGT
TCGGGCTTTAGCCCTCTTCCTGGCCCAGAAACTCCCCGTCGCAGTGCGTGAGCTGGTTCGGCTCCTTGCT
GCTCCACGTGACCAGGAACATCACGCGGCAATAGCATTTCAGCTCCGCCGGCGATGCGAACCACACCGAG
TTGGGACAGCGCTCGCAAACGGTTTTGGCTTTGGGGCGGCGGCTTTCGTCCAATGCGTCCAACGTTGGGC
TTGCGGAGTGCGACGGTTCCGCCGGCGCTGACGGCGCGAGCGTCCCGTCGGTCGCCGTCGCCGCCTGTGG
CGTTGAGGGTGGTTCTGGCTGCGGCAGGTCGAATGCCTCCATCGCCGCCGCGATCTCTTCGTCCGTCATT
TCGTTCGGGTTGCTCATGTGCTTGCTCCTTCGTCAGTAGTTCTTGACGGCGGCGCTCAAGGGCGGCGTCG
TCAAAGGTGATTGCCAGACGGCCAGCGGCGGCCGCCTGCGCGATCCGCTCCTTGAACTCTGCTGTGCCGT
TGACGGTGATCCGGTCGCCGAAGCGCTCCATTGCCAGGCGCAGGGCGGCGTCCAGGCCGTCCGTGGTGGC
CTCGCGCGAGACTTGCAGGCGGTCGCCGTCGTCGCGGACGGCGCTGCTGCCGACGCGATAGATGATGGTT
CCCTTCTTCGTGATGTTGTCCGTCACGGCCGCATGGCCCGGCTTGGCCTCGCCGCTGCCCTGGATGGTGT
TGCCCTTGAGGTCGCTGCGGCCCTCGCGTGCGCGCAGCGCGGCCAGGGCCTTGTCGTCGCCCTTCATCGC
CTCGGCCTTGAGCCAGTCGGCCCACGCGCGGCGCTGCGTGCGCTCCTGGACCGCCTGACGGCCCTGCCGG
TACTCGCGGTTGATCTTGTCCGGGTCGGCGCGCAGAGCCTTGTGCGCCTGCGCGTACATCAGTCGCTTTG
CAATGCGCCCCTCGCCCAGCAGCTTGATAGCGGCGCGGCGCAGCCGGTTGCTGCGCATCGCGGCTTCAAT
CAGGCGGTCACGACGCCGGCGCAGCGTGTCCAGCTCGCCCTTGCGCACGGCCCCCATTTCCTGGCGTTCA
GACTGATACCGGGCGTATAGCTCGGTGGTGTCGATGCGGGTCTTGAGCGGCTTCGCTCGATACTCCCGCC
GCCGGGGGGCTTCGCCGCCCTCGGCTGGCGTGAATGCCCCGAATCGGGCTTCGAGCTTCGGCTTGGACAG
GTCGCGCGAAACGGTGCTGGCCTTGACCGTCGTGCCGTCGCCGGCCTCGAAGATGAAGCCGTTTCCGCGC
TCGCGCAGCTTAAGCCCGTTTTCCCGCAGGACGCGGTGCAGGTCCTCCCAGGATTGCGCCGCTTGCAGCT
CCGGCAGGCATTCGCGCTTGATCCAGCCGACCAGGCTTTCCACGCCCGCGTGCCGCTCCATGTCGTTCGC
GCGGTTCTCGGAAACGCGCTGCCGCGTTTCGTGATTGTCACGCTCAAGCCCGTAGTCCCGTTCGAGCGTC
GCGCAGAGGTCAGCGAGGGCGCGGTAGGCCCGATACGGCTCATGGATGGTGTTTCGGGTCGGGTGAATCT
TGTTGATGGCGATATGGATGTGCAGGTTGTCGGTGTCGTGATGCACGGCACTGACGCGCTGATGCTCGGC
GAAGCCAAGCCCAGCGCAGATGCGGTCCTCAATCGCGCGCAACGTCTCCGCGTCGGGCTTCTCTCCCGCG
CGGAAGCTAACCAGCAGGTGATAGGTCTTGTCGGCCTCGGAACGGGTGTTGCCGTGCTGGGTCGCCATCA
CCTCGGCCATGACAGCGGGCAGGGTGTTTGCCTCGCAATTCGTGACGCGCACGTGACCCAGGCGCTCGGT
CTTGCCTTGCTCGTCGGTGATGTACTTCACCAGCTCCGCGAAGTCGCTCTTCTTGATGGAGCGCATGGGG
ACGTGCTTGGCAATCACGCGCACCCCCCGGCCGTTTTAGCGGCTAAAAAAGTCATGGCTCTGCCCTCGGG
CGGACCACGCCCATCATGACCTTGCCAAGCTCGTCCTGCTTCTCTTCGATCTTCGCCAGCAGGGCGAGGA
TCGTGGCATCACCGAACCGCGCCGTGCGCGGGTCGTCGGTGAGCCAGAGTTTCAGCAGGCCGCCCAGGCG
GCCCAGGTCGCCATTGATGCGGGCCAGCTCGCGGACGTGCTCATAGTCCACGACGCCCGTGATTTTGTAG
CCCTGGCCGACGGCCAGCAGGTAGGCCGACAGGCTCATGCCGGCCGCCGCCGCCTTTTCCTCAATCGCTC
TTCGTTCGTCTGGAAGGCAGTACACCTTGATAGGTGGGCTGCCCTTCCTGGTTGGCTTGGTTTCATCAGC
CATCCGCTTGCCCTCATCTGTTACGCCGGCGGTAGCCGGCCAGCCTCGCAGAGCAGGATTCCCGTTGAGC
ACCGCCAGGTGCGAATAAGGGACAGTGAAGAAGGAACACCCGCTCGCGGGTGGGCCTACTTCACCTATCC
TGCCCGGCTGACGCCGTTGGATACACCAAGGAAAGTCTACACGAACCCTTTGGCAAAATCCTGTATATCG
TGCGAAAAAGGATGGATATACCGAAAAAATCGCTATAATGACCCCGAAGCAGGGTTATGCAGCGGAAAAG
CGCTGCTTCCCTGCTGTTTTGTGGAATATCTACCGACTGGAAACAGGCAAATGCAGGAAATTACTGAACT
GAGGGGACAGGCGAGAGACGATGCCAAAGAGCTACACCGACGAGCTGGCCGAGTGGGTTGAATCCCGCGC
GGCCAAGAAGCGCCGGCGTGATGAGGCTGCGGTTGCGTTCCTGGCGGTGAGGGCGGATGTCGAGGCGGCG
TTAGCGTCCGGCTATGCGCTCGTCACCATTTGGGAGCACATGCGGGAAACGGGGAAGGTCAAGTTCTCCT
ACGAGACGTTCCGCTCGCACGCCAGGCGGCACATCAAGGCCAAGCCCGCCGATGTGCCCGCACCGCAGGC
CAAGGCTGCGGAACCCGCGCCGGCACCCAAGACGCCGGAGCCACGGCGGCCGAAGCAGGGGGGCAAGGCT
GAAAAGCCGGCCCCCGCTGCGGCCCCGACCGGCTTCACCTTCAACCCAACACCGGACAAAAAGGATCTAC
TGTAATGGCGAAAATTCACATGGTTTTGCAGGGCAAGGGCGGGGTCGGCAAGTCGGCCATCGCCGCGATC
ATTGCGCAGTACAAGATGGACAAGGGGCAGACACCCTTGTGCATCGACACCGACCCGGTGAACGCGACGT
TCGAGGGCTACAAGGCCCTGAACGTCCGCCGGCTGAACATCATGGCCGGCGACGAAATTAACTCGCGCAA
CTTCGACACCCTGGTCGAGCTGATTGCGCCGACCAAGGATGACGTGGTGATCGACAACGGTGCCAGCTCG
TTCGTGCCTCTGTCGCATTACCTCATCAGCAACCAGGTGCCGGCTCTGCTGCAAGAAATGGGGCATGAGC
TGGTCATCCATACCGTCGTCACCGGCGGCCAGGCTCTCCTGGACACGGTGAGCGGCTTCGCCCAGCTCGC
CAGCCAGTTCCCGGCCGAAGCGCTTTTCGTGGTCTGGCTGAACCCGTATTGGGGGCCTATCGAGCATGAG
GGCAAGAGCTTTGAGCAGATGAAGGCGTACACGGCCAACAAGGCCCGCGTGTCGTCCATCATCCAGATTC
CGGCCCTCAAGGAAGAAACCTACGGCCGCGATTTCAGCGACATGCTGCAAGAGCGGCTGACGTTCGACCA
GGCGCTGGCCGATGAATCGCTCACGATCATGACGCGGCAACGCCTCAAGATCGTGCGGCGCGGCCTGTTT
GAACAGCTCGACGCGGCGGCCGTGCTATGAGCGACCAGATTGAAGAGCTGATCCGGGAGATTGCGGCCAA
GCACGGCATCGCCGTCGGCCGCGACGACCCGGTGCTGATCCTGCATACCATCAACGCCCGGCTCATGGCC
GACAGTGCGGCCAAGCAAGAGGAAATCCTTGCCGCGTTCAAGGAAGAGCTGGAAGGGATCGCCCATCGTT
GGGGCGAGGACGCCAAGGCCAAAGCGGAGCGGATGCTGAACGCGGCCCTGGCGGCCAGCAAGGACGCAAT
GGCGAAGGTAATGAAGGACAGCGCCGCGCAGGCGGCCGAAGCGATCCGCAGGGAAATCGACGACGGCCTT
GGCCGCCAGCTCGCGGCCAAGGTCGCGGACGCGCGGCGCGTGGCGATGATGAACATGATCGCCGGCGGCA
TGGTGTTGTTCGCGGCCGCCCTGGTGGTGTGGGCCTCGTTATGAATCGCAGAGGCGCAGATGAAAAAGCC
CGGCGTTGCCGGGCTTTGTTTTTGCGTTAGCTGGGCTTGTTTGACAGGCCCAAGCTCTGACTGCGCCCGC
GCTCGCGCTCCTGGGCCTGTTTCTTCTCCTGCTCCTGCTTGCGCATCAGGGCCTGGTGCCGTCGGGCTGC
TTCACGCATCGAATCCCAGTCGCCGGCCAGCTCGGGATGCTCCGCGCACATCTTGCGCGTCGCCAGTTCC
TCGATCTTGGGCGCGTGAATGCCCATGCCTTCCTTGATTTCGCGCACCATGTCCAGCCGCGTGTGCAGGG
TCTGCAAGCGGGCTTGCTGTTGGGCCTGCTGCTGCTGCCAGGCGGCCTTTGTACGCGGCAGGGACAGCAA
GCCGGGGGCATTGGACTGTAGCTGCTGCAAACGCGCCTGCTGACGGTCTACGAGCTGTTCTAGGCGGTCC
TCGATGCGCTCCACCTGGTCATGCTTTGCCTGCACGTAGAGCGCAAGGGTCTGCTGGTAGGTCTGCTCGA
TGGGCGCGGATTCTAAGAGGGCCTGCTGTTCCGTCTCGGCCTCCTGGGCCGCCTGTAGCAAATCCTCGCC
GCTGTTGCCGCTGGACTGCTTTACTGCCGGGGACTGCTGTTGCCCTGCTCGCGCCGTCGTCGCAGTTCGG
CTTGCCCCCACTCGATTGACTGCTTCATTTCGAGCCGCAGCGATGCGATCTCGGATTGCGTCAACGGACG
GGGCAGCGCGGAGGTGTCCGGCTTCTCCTTGGGTGAGTCGGTCGATGCCATAGCCAAAGGTTTCCTTCCA
AAATGCGTCCATTGCTGGACCGTGTTTCTCATTGATGCCCGCAAGCATCTTCGGCTTGACCGCCAGGTCA
AGCGCGCCTTCATGGGCGGTCATGACGGACGCCGCCATGACCTTGCCGCCGTTGTTCTCGATGTAGCCGC
GTAATGAGGCAATGGTGCCGCCCATCGTCAGCGTGTCATCGACAACGATGTACTTCTGGCCGGGGATCAC
CTCCCCCTCGAAAGTCGGGTTGAACGCCAGGCGATGATCTGAACCGGCTCCGGTTCGGGCGACCTTCTCC
CGCTGCACAATGTCCGTTTCGACCTCAAGGCCAAGGCGGTCGGCCAGAACGACCGCCATCATGGCCGGAA
TCTTGTTGTTCCCCGCCGCCTCGACGGCGAGGACTGGAACGATGCGGGGCTTGTCGTCGCCGATCAGCGT
CTTGAGCTGGGCAACAGTGTCGTCCGAAATCAGGCGCTCGACCAAATTAAGCGCCGCTTCCGCGTCGCCC
TGCTTCGCAGCCTGGTATTCAGGCTCGTTGGTCAAAGAACCAAGGTCGCCGTTGCGAACCACCTTCGGGA
AGTCTCCCCACGGTGCGCGCTCGGCTCTGCTGTAGCTGCTCAAGACGCCTCCCTTTTTAGCCGCTAAAAC
TCTAACGAGTGCGCCCGCGACTCAACTTGACGCTTTCGGCACTTACCTGTGCCTTGCCACTTGCGTCATA
GGTGATGCTTTTCGCACTCCCGATTTCAGGTACTTTATCGAAATCTGACCGGGCGTGCATTACAAAGTTC
TTCCCCACCTGTTGGTAAATGCTGCCGCTATCTGCGTGGACGATGCTGCCGTCGTGGCGCTGCGACTTAT
CGGCCTTTTGGGCCATATAGATGTTGTAAATGCCAGGTTTCAGGGCCCCGGCTTTATCTACCTTCTGGTT
CGTCCATGCGCCTTGGTTCTCGGTCTGGACAATTCTTTGCCCATTCATGACCAGGAGGCGGTGTTTCATT
GGGTGACTCCTGACGGTTGCCTCTGGTGTTAAACGTGTCCTGGTCGCTTGCCGGCTAAAAAAAAGCCGAC
CTCGGCAGTTCGAGGCCGGCTTTCCCTAGAGCCGGGCGCGTCAAGGTTGTTCCATCTATTTTAGTGAACT
GCGTTCGATTTATCAGTTACTTTCCTCCCGCTTTGTGTTTCCTCCCACTCGTTTCCGCGTCTAGCCGACC
CCTCAACATAGCGGCCTCTTCTTGGGCTGCCTTTGCCTCTTGCCGCGCTTCGTCACGCTCGGCTTGCACC
GTCGTAAAGCGCTCGGCCTGCCTGGCCGCCTCTTGCGCCGCCAACTTCCTTTGCTCCTGGTGGGCCTCGG
CGTCGGCCTGCGCCTTCGCTTTCACCGCTGCCAACTCCGTGCGCAAACTCTCCGCTTCGCGCCTGGTGGC
GTCGCGCTCGCCGCGAAGCGCCTGCATTTCCTGGTTGGCCGCGTCCAGGGTCTTGCGGCTCTCTTCTTTG
AATGCGCGGGCGTCCTGGTGAGCGTAGTCCAGCTCGGCGCGCAGCTCCTGCGCTCGACGCTCCACCTCGT
CGGCCCGCTGCGTCGCCAGCGCGGCCCGCTGCTCGGCTCCTGCCAGGGCGGTGCGTGCTTCGGCCAGGGC
TTGCCGCTGGCGTGCGGCCAGCTCGGCCGCCTCGGCGGCCTGCTGCTCTAGCAATGTAACGCGCGCCTGG
GCTTCTTCCAGCTCGCGGGCCTGCGCCTCGAAGGCGTCGGCCAGCTCCCCGCGCACGGCTTCCAACTCGT
TGCGCTCACGATCCCAGCCGGCTTGCGCTGCCTGCAACGATTCATTGGCAAGGGCCTGGGCGGCTTGCCA
GAGGGCGGCCACGGCCTGGTTGCCGGCCTGCTGCACCGCGTCCGGCACCTGGACTGCCAGCGGGGCGGCC
TGCGCCGTGTGCTGGCGTCGCCATTCGCGCATGCCGGCGCTGGCGTCGTTCATGTTGACGCGGGCGGCCT
TACGCACTGCATCCACGGTCGGGAAGTTCTCCCGGTCGCCTTGCTCGAACAGCTCGTCCGCAGCCGCAAA
AATGCGGTCGCGCGTCTCTTTGTTCAGTTCCATGTTGGCTCCGGTAATTGGTAAGAATAATAATACTCTT
ACCTACCTTATCAGCGCAAGAGTTTAGCTGAACAGTTCTCGACTTAACGGCAGGTTTTTTAGCGGCTGAA
GGGCAGGCAAAAAAAGCCCCGCACGGTCGGCGGGGGCAAAGGGTCAGCGGGAAGGGGATTAGCGGGCGTC
GGGCTTCTTCATGCGTCGGGGCCGCGCTTCTTGGGATGGAGCACGACGAAGCGCGCACGCGCATCGTCCT
CGGCCCTATCGGCCCGCGTCGCGGTCAGGAACTTGTCGCGCGCTAGGTCCTCCCTGGTGGGCACCAGGGG
CATGAACTCGGCCTGCTCGATGTAGGTCCACTCCATGACCGCATCGCAGTCGAGGCCGCGTTCCTTCACC
GTCTCTTGCAGGTCGCGGTACGCCCGCTCGTTGAGCGGCTGGTAACGGGCCAATTGGTCGTAAATGGCTG
TCGGCCATGAGCGGCCTTTCCTGTTGAGCCAGCAGCCGACGACGAAGCCGGCAATGCAGGCCCCTGGCAC
AACCAGGCCGACGCCGGGGGCAGGGGATGGCAGCAGCTCGCCAACCAGGAACCCCGCCGCGATGATGCCG
ATGCCGGTCAACCAGCCCTTGAAACTATCCGGCCCCGAAACACCCCTGCGCATTGCCTGGATGCTGCGCC
GGATAGCTTGCAACATCAGGAGCCGTTTCTTTTGTTCGTCAGTCATGGTCCGCCCTCACCAGTTGTTCGT
ATCGGTGTCGGACGAACTGAAATCGCAAGAGCTGCCGGTATCGGTCCAGCCGCTGTCCGTGTCGCTGCTG
CCGAAGCACGGCGAGGGGTCCGCGAACGCCGCAGACGGCGTATCCGGCCGCAGCGCATCGCCCAGCATGG
CCCCGGTCAGCGAGCCGCCGGCCAGGTAGCCCAGCATGGTGCTGTTGGTCGCCCCGGCCACCAGGGCCGA
CGTGACGAAATCGCCGTCATTCCCTCTGGATTGTTCGCTGCTCGGCGGGGCAGTGCGCCGCGCCGGCGGC
GTCGTGGATGGCTCGGGTTGGCTGGCCTGCGACGGCCGGCGAAAGGTGCGCAGCAGCTCGTTATCGACCG
GCTGCGGCGTCGGGGCCGCCGCCTTGCGCTGCGGTCGGTGTTCCTTCTTCGGCTCGCGCAGCTTGAACAG
CATGATCGCGGAAACCAGCAGCAACGCCGCGCCTACGCCTCCCGCGATGTAGAACAGCATCGGATTCATT
CTTCGGTCCTCCTTGTAGCGGAACCGTTGTCTGTGCGGCGCGGGTGGCCCGCGCCGCTGTCTTTGGGGAT
CAGCCCTCGATGAGCGCGACCAGTTTCACGTCGGCAAGGTTCGCCTCGAACTCCTGGCCGTCGTCCTCGT
ACTTCAACCAGGCATAGCCTTCCGCCGGCGGCCGACGGTTGAGGATAAGGCGGGCAGGGCGCTCGTCGTG
CTCGACCTGGACGATGGCCTTTTTCAGCTTGTCCGGGTCCGGCTCCTTCGCGCCCTTTTCCTTGGCGTCC
TTACCGTCCTGGTCGCCGTCCTCGCCGTCCTGGCCGTCGCCGGCCTCCGCGTCACGCTCGGCATCAGTCT
GGCCGTTGAAGGCATCGACGGTGTTGGGATCGCGGCCCTTCTCGTCCAGGAACTCGCGCAGCAGCTTGAC
CGTGCCGCGCGTGATTTCCTGGGTGTCGTCGTCAAGCCACGCCTCGACTTCCTCCGGGCGCTTCTTGAAG
GCCGTCACCAGCTCGTTCACCACGGTCACGTCGCGCACGCGGCCGGTGTTGAACGCATCGGCGATCTTCT
CCGGCAGGTCCAGCAGCGTGACGTGCTGGGTGATGAACGCCGGCGACTTGCCGATTTCCTTGGCGATATC
GCCTTTCTTCTTGCCCTTCGCCAGCTCGCGGCCAATGAAGTCGGCAATTTCGCGCGGGGTCAGCTCGTTG
CGTTGCAGGTTCTCGATAACCTGGTCGGCTTCGTTGTAGTCGTTGTCGATGAACGCCGGGATGGACTTCT
TGCCGGCCCACTTCGAGCCACGGTAGCGGCGGGCGCCGTGATTGATGATATAGCGGCCCGGCTGCTCCTG
GTTCTCGCGCACCGAAATGGGTGACTTCACCCCGCGCTCTTTGATCGTGGCACCGATTTCCGCGATGCTC
TCCGGGGAAAAGCCGGGGTTGTCGGCCGTCCGCGGCTGATGCGGATCTTCGTCGATCAGGTCCAGGTCCA
GCTCGATAGGGCCGGAACCGCCCTGAGACGCCGCAGGAGCGTCCAGGAGGCTCGACAGGTCGCCGATGCT
ATCCAACCCCAGGCCGGACGGCTGCGCCGCGCCTGCGGCTTCCTGAGCGGCCGCAGCGGTGTTTTTCTTG
GTGGTCTTGGCTTGAGCCGCAGTCATTGGGAAATCTCCATCTTCGTGAACACGTAATCAGCCAGGGCGCG
AACCTCTTTCGATGCCTTGCGCGCGGCCGTTTTCTTGATCTTCCAGACCGGCACACCGGATGCGAGGGCA
TCGGCGATGCTGCTGCGCAGGCCAACGGTGGCCGGAATCATCATCTTGGGGTACGCGGCCAGCAGCTCGG
CTTGGTGGCGCGCGTGGCGCGGATTCCGCGCATCGACCTTGCTGGGCACCATGCCAAGGAATTGCAGCTT
GGCGTTCTTCTGGCGCACGTTCGCAATGGTCGTGACCATCTTCTTGATGCCCTGGATGCTGTACGCCTCA
AGCTCGATGGGGGACAGCACATAGTCGGCCGCGAAGAGGGCGGCCGCCAGGCCGACGCCAAGGGTCGGGG
CCGTGTCGATCAGGCACACGTCGAAGCCTTGGTTCGCCAGGGCCTTGATGTTCGCCCCGAACAGCTCGCG
GGCGTCGTCCAGCGACAGCCGTTCGGCGTTCGCCAGTACCGGGTTGGACTCGATGAGGGCGAGGCGCGCG
GCCTGGCCGTCGCCGGCTGCGGGTGCGGTTTCGGTCCAGCCGCCGGCAGGGACAGCGCCGAACAGCTTGC
TTGCATGCAGGCCGGTAGCAAAGTCCTTGAGCGTGTAGGACGCATTGCCCTGGGGGTCCAGGTCGATCAC
GGCAACCCGCAAGCCGCGCTCGAAAAAGTCGAAGGCAAGATGCACAAGGGTCGAAGTCTTGCCGACGCCG
CCTTTCTGGTTGGCCGTGACCAAAGTTTTCATCGTTTGGTTTCCTGTTTTTTCTTGGCGTCCGCTTCCCA
CTTCCGGACGATGTACGCCTGATGTTCCGGCAGAACCGCCGTTACCCGCGCGTACCCCTCGGGCAAGTTC
TTGTCCTCGAACGCGGCCCACACGCGATGCACCGCTTGCGACACTGCGCCCCTGGTCAGTCCCAGCGACG
TTGCGAACGTCGCCTGTGGCTTCCCATCGACTAAGACGCCCCGCGCTATCTCGATGGTCTGCTGCCCCAC
TTCCAGCCCCTGGATCGCCTCCTGGAACTGGCTTTCGGTAAGCCGTTTCTTCATGGATAACACCCATAAT
TTGCTCCGCGCCTTGGTTGAACATAGCGGTGACAGCCGCCAGCACATGAGAGAAGTTTAGCTAAACATTT
CTCGCACGTCAACACCTTTAGCCGCTAAAACTCGTCCTTGGCGTAACAAAACAAAAGCCCGGAAACCGGG
CTTTCGTCTCTTGCCGCTTATGGCTCTGCACCCGGCTCCATCACCAACAGGTCGCGCACGCGCTTCACTC
GGTTGCGGATCGACACTGCCAGCCCAACAAAGCCGGTTGCCGCCGCCGCCAGGATCGCGCCGATGATGCC
GGCCACACCGGCCATCGCCCACCAGGTCGCCGCCTTCCGGTTCCATTCCTGCTGGTACTGCTTCGCAATG
CTGGACCTCGGCTCACCATAGGCTGACCGCTCGATGGCGTATGCCGCTTCTCCCCTTGGCGTAAAACCCA
GCGCCGCAGGCGGCATTGCCATGCTGCCCGCCGCTTTCCCGACCACGACGCGCGCACCAGGCTTGCGGTC
CAGACCTTCGGCCACGGCGAGCTGCGCAAGGACATAATCAGCCGCCGACTTGGCTCCACGCGCCTCGATC
AGCTCTTGCACTCGCGCGAAATCCTTGGCCTCCACGGCCGCCATGAATCGCGCACGCGGCGAAGGCTCCG
CAGGGCCGGCGTCGTGATCGCCGCCGAGAATGCCCTTCACCAAGTTCGACGACACGAAAATCATGCTGAC
GGCTATCACCATCATGCAGACGGATCGCACGAACCCGCTGAATTCACCCCCGAACACGAGCACGGCACCC
GCGACCACTATGCCAAGAATGCCCAAGGTAAAAATTGCCGGCCCCGCCATGAAGTCCGTGAATGCCCCGA
CGGCCGAAGTGAAGGGCAGGCCGCCACCCAGGCCGCCGCCCTCACTGCCCGGCACCTGGTCGCTGAATGT
CGATGCCAGCACCTGCGGCACGTCAATGCTTCCGGGCGTCGCGCTCGGGCTGATCGCCCATCCCGTTACT
GCCCCGATCCCGGCAATGGCAAGGACTGCCAGCGCCGCGATGAGGAAGCGGGTGCCCCGCTTCTTCATCT
TCGCGCCTCGGGCCTCGAGGCCGCCTACCTGGGCGAAAACATCGGTGTTTGTGGCATTCATACGGACTCC
TGTTGGGCCAGCTCGCGCACGGGCTGGCGGGTCAGCTTGGCTTGAAGATCGCCACGCATTGCGGCGATCT
GCTTCTCGGCATCCTTGCGCTTCTGCACGCCTTCCTGCTGGATGCGAATAACGTCCTCGACGGTCTTGAT
GAGCGTCGTCTGAACCTGCTTGAGCGTGTCCACGTCGATCACCAGGCGTTGGTTCTCCTTCGCCGTCTCG
ACGGACGTGCGATGCAGCAGGGCCGCATTGCGCTTCATCAGGTCGTTGGTGGTGTCGTCGATGGCCGTGG
CCAGTTCGACGGCGTTCTTCTGCTCGTTGAGGCTCAAGGCCAGCATGAATTGCCGCTTCCACGCCGGCAC
GGTGATTTCGCGGATGGTGTGGAATTTATCGACCAGCATCTGGTTGTTGGCCTGGATCATGCGGATGGTC
GGCAGGCTCTGCATGGCCGAATGTTGCAAGGCGATCAGGTCGCCGATGCGCTTGTCCAGGTTGGCAACCA
TCGCATCGAGGTCGGCCAGCTCCTGCACGCGGCCCGGGTCGTTCCCGACATTGCCGCGCAGACCCTCGGC
CTGCTCGCGCAGCTCGGCAAGGCGGACCTTGCCGGCCGCGATGTGGACGCCAAGAAGGCGGTGTTCCTCG
CGCACGGCTGCGAACATTTCGTCGAGCGAGGCATTGCGCTGCGCGATGCCTTGCTGGGTGGTCTGCACTT
CGCTGACCAGGTGTTCGATCTGCTCGCGGGTCGTGTCGAAGCGCGCCATGAAGCCCGTCGAACGGACGCG
GAAGCGGTCGATCAGCGGGCCAATCAGGGGCAGGCGGGAACGGTTGTCGGACAAAGGGCCGACGTTCAGG
GAACGGGCCTTGGCGACAACCTGGGTCAGTTTCTCGCCTGCTTCGTCCAGGTCGCTGTTGCGCACCTGGT
CCAGCAGGCTATCGGCGTAGCGGGACGTGTGCTCGGCCACGTCGCGGCCGAACTCGGCAACGGTCTGCGG
ACTGCCGACCTCGATCCGCTGCGCGACCGCATGGACTTCCGGCACGTCGCTTTCCTGCAAGCCCAGCTCG
CGCAGGGTTGCCGGGGTCATGTCGAAGGCGACGATAGGGGCCTTGGCGTCGTGCGTCGTTTTCAGTGCGT
TCATAGGGTTCTCCCGCCGTGTTATTGGTTGATGCCTTCCAGGCTCTGCGAAAGGCTCCGCATGAGCGCC
TGGTGAGCTTTGGCCGCCTCGGCGACCATTGCCGGATTCATGTTCTTGGTGGTGATGAGCGCGAGGGTGT
GCTGACGCCAGACGGGCACCAGGACGGATGCCGTTTCAGAGAAGCGGTCCAGCATGTCCACGGCCTGCGC
CCGCGTGAGCTTCATCTGAGTGACGCTCATTTCATGGGACGCCATGAGGGTTGCCAGGTTGGCGAGCTTG
CGCGCGAAGCGTTCGCGCGGCTTGTCGAACTCGATCACGCCGGCCTTGGCCGCGCCGGCCTCGGGGTTCT
CGTCCAGGAACTCGCGCCCGGCTTGAATGTAGGCTCTGAGCCGGTCTACCTCGGCCTCATGCGTATTGAG
CATGTCATCCAAGGCGCGCAACGTGTCCCGCACGCGCTGCGCTACGCCCTCGGCTTCGTCCAGCAACTGG
TCGAGCGTCTTGCGGGCGACCTGATACCTCACCTGGCGTTCAACCTCACGGCCAAGCATCTTCTCGAACC
AGGTAGGCTTTTCCGCGATCTTGCGGGGGTCCGCGTCGGCCAGCTTCGCCACGATCTGGCTGATTTTGTC
GGCCAGCGCGGCAACTGCGCCGTGCTCCATCAGATTCGACAGCTCGTTGAGGGAATCCGCCCCGTCGATG
CCGGCCCCGTACTCGCCAATCGTCGCCGGCGACGCGAAGAGGGCGGGCAAAACCTCCCCCTTCAATCGCG
CCATGTTCACGCTTTGTTCTTCCATTCGATACACCCTCGCGGTGGGTTAATTGCTTTTCGATGGAAGAAG
TTTAGCTAAACTTTCTATCCCTCGTCAACACCTTTAGCCGCTAAAATTTGGGGACAGGTCATTTACAGAA
AGCCAGCTCACTCCTGGCGTTGCCCCTTGAGCGCCGCTAGGCGCGCAGCATCCTTCGCGCTGAGAAAGAA
CGTCATCAGCGGCCCGACCGTCTTGCTTGAACCGTCGGCAAAGCAAACATCCATCGAACAGCCTTGCGTG
TGGGGGTCCACGCCTTCGACCAGTTTCCAAGGGTCCATGCCCCAGCCCTCGGCCTCCGGATTGAACCAGT
ACGCCGATGCGTCGCCGTTTAGGTCGCTGTCGGCGTAGTCCTTGACCAGCACGGCCACCCGCCCGGTCGT
CGGGCACACGTAGCCCGGCTGCTTAGGTTCCTGTCTTGGCATTGCTCAAAGCTCCTTGAAGGGGCCGCTC
TACAGCCCCTTGGGCTTGTAGAGCGACACGAAATAGGTGAGTGCGGTCAGTACCGCGAAATGCACCAGGA
ACGTCCAGCCGGCATGAACGCCAAGGGTGTTCCAGTGGTACAGCATCCGCAGGAACTGAAAGAAAACGTC
GATAGAGATGATCCACTTCGCCACCGGCCACACCAGGACAGTAACGACCCATACAAAGCGGACCAGGGCC
TGGACACCCTTGGCAAAAGTGAACCGGGGCGGGGCCTTGCTCGGGGCCTCAACGCGCGGGGCAGGGGCCT
CGGCCTCCACTTCCACGCCTGGGAACTTGATAATCTTCGACATTGCTTGACCCTCCACGGCGATGCGTGT
TCAATTCGTCCAGCGCTCGCGCGCCTAGACCGTGATGTGACAGCATCGAGGTCAAGCGCCCCGGAGAAAT
CCGGGGCGTCATCCCTATGCCCCGTCCAACTCGGGAACCGGCTTTTCCCTGGTGCTCAACCTGGCCGGCT
CGACCCACTTGGTGACTTGCTGCCACTCGTTACCACTGCGAACGGCTACCCGAATCTGCACACGTTTAGC
CGCGATCTTCGTCACTATGCCAGCAACACAAACGGAATACCCGTACCCGCCGCGCGGGGTGTGCTGCCAG
TTCACCCTATCTCCTACTTGCATCATCATCCCCTGGCGTCAGTGACCGGCCCGGAATTTCGCCAAGTCGA
TTTCGTTGAAGGTCCAGCGCTGTTTCGCCCGTTCCTCCAACCTCGACGACTCCCGCATGACCTCGATGCG
CAGGCGCTCGACCTGGTGCATCAGCTCATCAGCGCGCCGCTGCTTCTCGGCAATAGCATTCCGCTGCGCG
ACCAGCTCCTGGTCTACGTTCGGCAGCTCGTCGATCCACGGCATGAACTTATCGGTCATCGGATTGGCCT
CCGGTAATTGACCTGGGAATCTACCCGGCCTCAAAACAAGAATAGGGCATAATGCCCTAACTTGTCAAGC
AATTTTAGCTAAACAATTGAGGGGATTCAGCGAGGCGTCATGCTTGAAAACACCTTTCCCCTGGCGTGCA
ATCAGCTTGTCCCGGCGGCAGCGCACTGCCGCAGCGCGGCCAGCAAGGTGCCTTGCTCGATCCGCTGTCG
TTCCTCCGGCGTAATGCAATCGCCGCAGATACCGCCCAGCTCTTCGCGCAGGGCGTCCGCCCCGATCAGG
CTGCGGCTAAGGGTCGAAATGGACTTACCGCAGCGGCGGCAATTGGTGGTGACAATCTCGATCTTGCGGT
TGGGCATGGCCCTATCTCCTTGAGAGAGGCCCGACCGTAGCCGGGCCTCGTTCCGTTACCAGCCTGCGCG
AGCCTTCGCGCGTTCGACTTCCTGGGTGGACCAGTGGCCCTTTGCTTCACCCTCCAGGGTGCAACCTTGC
AGGTACGCCTTGTGCCGCAGCTCTTCGGCCTGGCGGGTAAGCTCTGCCGCCTGCTCCATCAGCGCCGCGA
TCTGGTCACGACGGGCCAGAAAATCCGTGGCGGCCGCGCCGGGCAGCTCATCGAGCCAAGACATGATCTT
GCTTTTCATCGGGGTTGATCCTCCGGTTGCTGACCTGGGCGAAGTGCCCGGCCTTGGATTGCTATATTAG
GGCATTATGCCCTAGATAGTCAAGGAAATTTAGCTAAACAATTTGCGGCGGGCGCACGAAAAAACCCGGC
TTGCGGGCCGGGCTGCTGGCAGCATATCGCAACGATCAGGGTTGGCGGTTTTAGCCGCTAAAGTCCTCTC
CCTTGGCGTAAAGTCCTGCGGGCGTCAGCCCTGGCCTTTCCAGATCGCCCCAATCCCCGCTAGATCGCAA
AGGATCGCCCAGGCGGCATAGGGGATCGGCGAATCCTCGCCAACCCAACGCCGCACCGTGCGGTCGCCCT
TGGCACCCAAGCCCAAGATGCGCGCAGCCTGTCCGCCGGTGAGGCCGGCCAAGTGCAAGACTTCCCGGAT
TTCTGCGCCGGTCGGCTGCACCCAGCGTTCCGCCGGGCGCAGGCACTCAAGCCGGATATTCACGTCGCTC
ATGCTGCTTTTCTCCTAATCGTTATCAAATGGCGGCCCGCAATTGGTCGTAGCCGTAGCACGACTCGATG
CAACGCGGGTCATATTCACAAACCTTTCTACCGTTGCGATTGATGCGATAGCGCGGCGGCTTGTCGTCGT
GCGCCCACACCTGTCGCGTTTCGGGACTGATCTTCGTAATGATGACGTGCTTCCCGATTTCCTTGGCAAA
AACCGGGTGATGCACGCTCACAATCTCGCACCGCAGGCCAGGAAAGAACGTCGCCGGCCACGCCGGCGCG
TCTTCGTCCTTGGCCGGCTCCGGCTCCGGCTTGGCCGGTGTAACCGGCTCCCTGCGCTGCCCGGCCGGCT
CCTGAGCTTTCGCACGCGCGGCCGCGAGCTTCGCCTTGGCGCTGGCCGCCCATTTGCGGGCGATGAATGC
CTGGTGCGCCGGCAGCACGGCATCAACCCAGGCGAAGCCCGGCGGCAGTTCGTCCGGCTTCCGCCAGTCC
TCGACCACGGCCCGCACGCGGCGCGGCGGTGGCGTGATACCCGCGAGCCACGCCGGCAGTGGCTCGTCGG
CAAGGCGGTCCTGGTCGCGGGCGTCCAGATACCGGCGATGCGAGCGCAACAGGGCGCGCAAAACCCCGTC
CGCTACCTGGTCCACCGTCATGCCGCCGCGCGCATGGTCGTAATGGGACCGATAGCCCGTTTCGGAAATA
AAAGGGGTCTGACGCTCAGTGGAACGAAAACTCACGTTAAGGGATTTTGGTCATGAGATTATCAAAAAGG
ATCTTCACCTAGATCCTTTTAAATTAAAAATGAAGTTTTAAATCAATCTAAAGTATATATGAGTAAACTT
GGTCTGACAGTTACCAATGCTTAATCAGTGAGGCACCTATCTCAGCGATCTGTCTATTTCGTTCATCCAT
AGTTGCCTGACTCCCCGTCGTGTAGATAACTACGATACGGGAGGGCTTACCATCTGGCCCCAGTGCTGCA
ATGATACCGCGAGATCCACGCTCACCGGCTCCAGATTTATCAGCAATAAACCAGCCAGCCGGAAGGGCCG
AGCGCAGAAGTGGTCCTGCAACTTTATCCGCCTCCATCCAGTCTATTAATCCACCTGGCGGCGTTGTGAC
AATTTACCGAACAACTCCGCGGCCGGGAAGCCGATCTCGGCTTGAACGAATTGTTAGGTGGCGGTACTTG
GGTCGATATCAAAGTGCATCACTTCTTCCCGTATGCCCAACTTTGTATAGAGAGCCACTGCGGGATCGTC
ACCGTAATCTGCTTGCACGTAGATCACATAAGCACCAAGCGCGTTGGCCTCATGCTTGAGGAGATTGATG
AGCGCGGTGGCAATGCCCTGCCTCCGGTGCTCTCCGGAGACTGCGAGATCATAGATATAGATCTCACTAC
GCGGCTGCTCAAACTTGGGCAGAACGTAAGCCGCGAGAGCGCCAACAACCGCTTCTTGGTCGAAGGCAGC
AAGCGCGATGAATGTCTTACTACGGAGCAAGTTCCCGAGGTAATCGGAGTCCGGCTGATGTTGGGAGTAG
GTGGCTACGTCTCCGAACTCACGACCGAAAAGATCAAGAGCAGCCCGCATGGATTTGACTTGGTCAGGGC
CGAGCCTACATGTGCGAATGATGCCCATACTTGAGCCACCTAACTTTGTTTTAGGGCGACTGCCCTGCTG
CGTAACATCGTTGCTGCTGCGTAACATCGTTGCTGCTCCATAACATCAAACATCGACCCACGGCGTAACG
CGCTTGCTGCTTGGATGCCCGAGGCATAGACTGTACAAAAAAACAGTCATAACAAGCCATGAAAACCGCC
ACTGCGCCGTTACCACCGCTGCGTTCGGTCAAGGTTCTGGACCAGTTGCGTGAGCGCATACGCTACTTGC
ATTACAGTTTACGAACCGAACAGGCTTATGTCAACTGGGTTCGTGCCTTCATCCGTTTCCACGGTGTGCG
TCCATGGGCAAATATTATACGCAAGGCGACAAGGTGCTGATGCCGCTGGCGATTCAGGTTCATCATGCCG
TTTGTGATGGCTTCCATGTCGGCAGGAATTCGAATTCATACCCACCGGCTCCAACTGCGCGGCCTGCGGC
CTTGCCCCATCAATTTTTTTAATTTTCTCTGGGGAAAAGCCTCCGGCCTGCGGCCTGCGCGCTTCGCTTG
CCGGTTGGACACCAAGTGGAAGGCGGGTCAAGGCTCGCGCAGCGACCGCGCAGCGGCTTGGCCTTGACGC
GCCTGGAACGACCCAAGCCTATGCGAGTGGGGGCAGTCGAAGGGCGAAGCCCGCCCGCCTGCCCCCCGAG
CCTCACGG
